# Supplementary material for: Genetically-stable engineered optogenetic gene switches modulate spatial cell morphogenesis in two- and three-dimensional tissue cultures
Source: Nat Commun. 2024 Dec 2;15:10470. doi: 10.1038/s41467-024-54350-7 (PMC11612184; doi:10.1038/s41467-024-54350-7)
Supplement: Supplementary file 8 — Supplementary Data 1 [file 41467_2024_54350_MOESM8_ESM.zip › Supplementary Data 1/pDD106.gb]

LOCUS       pDD106                 10526 bp    DNA     circular UNA 31-AUG-2022
DEFINITION  3 reads from 3 documents assembled using Geneious.
ACCESSION   urn.local...5e-cit1msc
VERSION     urn.local...5e-cit1msc
KEYWORDS    .
SOURCE      
  ORGANISM  
            .
FEATURES             Location/Qualifiers
     CDS             630..1346
                     /codon_start=1
                     /product="enhanced GFP"
                     /note="mammalian codon-optimized"
                     /Transferred_Translation="MLSKGEELFTGVVPILVELDGDVNGHKFSVSG
                     EGEGDATYGKLTLKFICTTGKLPVPWPTLVTTLTYGVQCFSRYPDHMKQHDFFKSAMP
                     EGYVQERTIFFKDDGNYKTRAEVKFEGDTLVNRIELKGIDFKEDGNILGHKLEYNYNS
                     HNVYIMADKQKNGIKVNFKIRHNIEDGSVQLADHYQQNTPIGDGPVLLPDNHYLSTQS
                     ALSKDPNEKRDHMVLLEFVTAAGITLGMDELYK"
                     /Transferred_From="Digestion of pSBbi-GP - Fragment 2
                     extraction 2"
                     /Transferred_Similarity="100.00%"
                     /label="EGFP"
     primer_bind     complement(675..696)
                     /note="EGFP, reverse primer"
                     /Transferred_From="Digestion of pSBbi-GP - Fragment 2
                     extraction 2"
                     /Transferred_Similarity="100.00%"
                     /label="EGFP-N"
     primer_bind     complement(936..955)
                     /note="For distinguishing EGFP variants, reverse primer"
                     /Transferred_From="Digestion of pSBbi-GP - Fragment 2
                     extraction 2"
                     /Transferred_Similarity="100.00%"
                     /label="EXFP-R"
     primer_bind     1283..1304
                     /note="EGFP, forward primer"
                     /Transferred_From="Digestion of pSBbi-GP - Fragment 2
                     extraction 2"
                     /Transferred_Similarity="100.00%"
                     /label="EGFP-C"
     CDS             1356..1412
                     /codon_start=1
                     /product="2A peptide from porcine teschovirus-1 
                     polyprotein"
                     /note="Eukaryotic ribosomes fail to insert a peptide bond
                     between the Gly and Pro residues, yielding
                     separatepolypeptides."
                     /Transferred_Translation="ATNFSLLKQAGDVEENPGP"
                     /Transferred_From="Digestion of pSBbi-GP - Fragment 2
                     extraction 2"
                     /Transferred_Similarity="100.00%"
                     /label="P2A"
     CDS             1413..2012
                     /codon_start=1
                     /gene="pac from Streptomyces alboniger"
                     /product="puromycin N-acetyltransferase"
                     /note="confers resistance to puromycin"
                     /Transferred_Translation="MTEYKPTVRLATRDDVPRAVRTLAAAFADYPA
                     TRHTVDPDRHIERVTELQELFLTRVGLDIGKVWVADDGAAVAVWTTPESVEAGAVFAE
                     IGPRMAELSGSRLAAQQQMEGLLAPHRPKEPAWFLATVGVSPDHQGKGLGSAVVLPGV
                     EAAERAGVPAFLETSAPRNLPFYERLGFTVTADVEVPEGPRTWCMTRKPGA"
                     /Transferred_From="Digestion of pSBbi-GP - Fragment 2
                     extraction 2"
                     /Transferred_Similarity="100.00%"
                     /label="PuroR"
     primer_bind     complement(1413..1432)
                     /note="Puromycin resistance gene, reverse primer. Also 
                     called puro-variant-R"
                     /Transferred_From="Digestion of pSBbi-GP - Fragment 2
                     extraction 2"
                     /Transferred_Similarity="100.00%"
                     /label="Puro-R"
     primer_bind     1909..1929
                     /note="Puromycin resistance gene, forward primer"
                     /Transferred_From="Digestion of pSBbi-GP - Fragment 2
                     extraction 2"
                     /Transferred_Similarity="100.00%"
                     /label="Puro-F"
     primer_bind     complement(2112..2131)
                     /note="Rabbit beta-globin polyA region, reverse primer"
                     /Transferred_From="Digestion of pSBbi-GP - Fragment 2
                     extraction 2"
                     /Transferred_Similarity="100.00%"
                     /label="Bglob-pA-R"
     polyA_site      2177..2232
                     /note="rabbit beta-globin polyadenylation signal"
                     /Transferred_From="Digestion of pSBbi-GP - Fragment 2
                     extraction 1"
                     /Transferred_Similarity="100.00%"
                     /label="-beta-globin poly(A) signal"
     primer_bind     complement(2231..2250)
                     /note="Rabbit beta-globin polyA, reverse primer. Also 
                     called rb-glob-pA-term-R"
                     /Transferred_From="Digestion of pSBbi-GP - Fragment 2
                     extraction 1"
                     /Transferred_Similarity="100.00%"
                     /label="rbglobpA-R"
     misc_feature    2335..2382
                     /note="3'-proxITR"
                     /note="modified region proximal to 3'-ITR - contains CTCF
                     binding sites"
                     /note="color: #cc0000"
                     /modified_by="hbeyer"
                     /label="modified region proximal to 3'-ITR - contains CTCF
                     binding sites"
     misc_feature    2383..2607
                     /note="3'-ITR"
                     /note="Sleeping Beauty inverted tandem repeat"
                     /note="color: #cc00cc"
                     /modified_by="hbeyer"
                     /label="Sleeping Beauty inverted tandem repeat"
     misc_feature    2608..2611
                     /note="tata"
                     /note="color: #cc0000; direction: RIGHT"
                     /modified_by="hbeyer"
                     /label="TATA"
     rep_origin      complement(2795..3383)
                     /direction="LEFT"
                     /note="high-copy-number ColE1/pMB1/pBR322/pUC origin of 
                     replication"
                     /Transferred_From="Digestion of pSBbi-GP - Fragment 2
                     extraction 1"
                     /Transferred_Similarity="100.00%"
                     /label="ori"
     primer_bind     complement(2875..2894)
                     /note="pBR322 origin, forward primer"
                     /Transferred_From="Digestion of pSBbi-GP - Fragment 2
                     extraction 1"
                     /Transferred_Similarity="100.00%"
                     /label="pBR322ori-F"
     CDS             complement(3554..4414)
                     /codon_start=1
                     /gene="bla"
                     /product="beta-lactamase"
                     /note="confers resistance to ampicillin, carbenicillin,
                     and related antibiotics"
                     /Transferred_Translation="MSIQHFRVALIPFFAAFCLPVFAHPETLVKVK
                     DAEDQLGARVGYIELDLNSGKILESFRPEERFPMMSTFKVLLCGAVLSRIDAGQEQLG
                     RRIHYSQNDLVEYSPVTEKHLTDGMTVRELCSAAITMSDNTAANLLLTTIGGPKELTA
                     FLHNMGDHVTRLDRWEPELNEAIPNDERDTTMPVAMATTLRKLLTGELLTLASRQQLI
                     DWMEADKVAGPLLRSALPAGWFIADKSGAGERGSRGIIAALGPDGKPSRIVVIYTTGS
                     QATMDERNRQIAEIGASLIKHW"
                     /Transferred_From="Digestion of pSBbi-GP - Fragment 2
                     extraction 1"
                     /Transferred_Similarity="100.00%"
                     /label="AmpR"
     primer_bind     4177..4196
                     /note="Ampicillin resistance gene, reverse primer"
                     /Transferred_From="Digestion of pSBbi-GP - Fragment 2
                     extraction 1"
                     /Transferred_Similarity="100.00%"
                     /label="Amp-R"
     promoter        complement(4415..4519)
                     /gene="bla"
                     /Transferred_From="Digestion of pSBbi-GP - Fragment 2
                     extraction 1"
                     /Transferred_Similarity="100.00%"
                     /label="AmpR promoter"
     misc_feature    4635..4638
                     /note="tata"
                     /note="color: #cc0000"
                     /modified_by="hbeyer"
                     /label="TATA"
     misc_feature    4639..4863
                     /note="5'-ITR"
                     /note="Sleeping Beauty inverted tandem repeat"
                     /note="color: #cc00cc"
                     /modified_by="hbeyer"
                     /label="Sleeping Beauty inverted tandem repeat"
     misc_feature    4869..4910
                     /note="5'-proxITR"
                     /note="modified region proximal to 5'-ITR - contains CTCF
                     binding sites"
                     /note="color: #cc0000"
                     /modified_by="hbeyer"
                     /label="modified region proximal to 5'-ITR - contains CTCF
                     binding sites"
     polyA_signal    4951..5175
                     /note="bovine growth hormone polyadenylation signal"
                     /Transferred_From="Digestion of pSBbi-GP - Fragment 2
                     extraction 1"
                     /Transferred_Similarity="100.00%"
                     /label="bGH poly(A) signal"
     primer_bind     5164..5181
                     /note="Bovine growth hormone terminator, reverse primer. 
                     Also called BGH reverse"
                     /Transferred_From="Digestion of pSBbi-GP - Fragment 2
                     extraction 1"
                     /Transferred_Similarity="100.00%"
                     /label="BGH-rev"
     ORF             complement(5240..6238)
                     /Genetic_code="Standard"
                     /Reading_frame=3
                     /created_by="ORF Finder"
                     /label="ORF 65 (frame 3)"
     CDS             complement(5243..5269)
                     /gene="HA-Tag"
                     /note="[pKM022]"
                     /modified_by="JanneSurface"
                     /modified_by="hbeyer"
                     /label="HA tag"
     CDS             complement(5270..5569)
                     /gene="PIF6(1-100)"
                     /Transferred_From="pKM022 PCR Product (reversed)"
                     /Transferred_Similarity="100.00%"
                     /modified_by="hbeyer"
                     /label="PIF6(APB)"
     CDS             complement(5606..6238)
                     /gene="TetR"
                     /Transferred_From="pKM022 PCR Product (reversed)"
                     /Transferred_Similarity="100.00%"
                     /modified_by="hbeyer"
                     /label="TetR"
     misc_feature    complement(6259..6885)
                     /gene="IRES"
                     /Transferred_From="pKM022 PCR Product (reversed)"
                     /Transferred_Similarity="100.00%"
                     /modified_by="hbeyer"
                     /label="IRES"
     ORF             complement(6907..9303)
                     /Genetic_code="Standard"
                     /Reading_frame=1
                     /created_by="ORF Finder"
                     /label="ORF 61 (frame 1)"
     CDS             complement(6910..6930)
                     /gene="NLS"
                     /modified_by="hbeyer"
                     /label="NLS"
     CDS             complement(6931..7314)
                     /gene="VP16"
                     /modified_by="hbeyer"
                     /label="VP16"
     CDS             complement(7354..9303)
                     /gene="PhyB (1-650)"
                     /Transferred_From="pKM022 PCR Product (reversed)"
                     /Transferred_Similarity="100.00%"
                     /modified_by="hbeyer"
                     /label="PhyB(N)"
     promoter        complement(9342..10523)
                     /note="strong constitutive promoter for human elongation 
                     factor EF-1-alpha"
                     /Transferred_From="Digestion of pSBbi-GP - Fragment 2
                     extraction 2"
                     /Transferred_Similarity="100.00%"
                     /label="EF-1-alpha promoter"
     primer_bind     complement(9374..9394)
                     /note="Human elongation factor-1a promoter, forward
                     primer"
                     /Transferred_From="Digestion of pSBbi-GP - Fragment 2
                     extraction 2"
                     /Transferred_Similarity="100.00%"
                     /label="EF1a-F"
ORIGIN      
        1 taggcgagac cctgtctcac aaaataaagt aagcccggac tgagtgcgga aaggcgggcc
       61 tggcgggtct ggtctcccca tgcgggccac cagaggccct gcagccttca gtcgcttgaa
      121 ggggtaatgg cgcttccact cacaaacatg gcggacagag cgtgtgaacg agatgaacag
      181 cccctcaaaa atatggccgc cgaggctgga cggccgtgcc ccagcagcac cgcctccgcg
      241 ccccacgtga tctctcgccg ggcacagcgc tgaccgcgga ggtccaaccg gaagaatgtc
      301 cggattggac attcggaaga gggcccgcct tccctgggga atctctgcgc acgcgcagaa
      361 cgcttcgacc aatgaaaaca caggaagccg tccgcgcaac cgcgttgcgt cacttctgcc
      421 gcccctgttt caaggtatat agccgtagac ggaacttcgc ctttctctcg gccttagcgc
      481 catttttttg ggtgagtgtt ttttggttcc tgcgttggga ttccgtgtac aatccataga
      541 catctgacct cggcacttag catcatcaca gcaaactaac tgtagccttt ctctctttcc
      601 ctgtagaaac ctctgcacct gaggccacca tgttgagcaa gggcgaggag ctgttcaccg
      661 gggtggtgcc catcctggtc gagctggacg gcgacgtaaa cggccacaag ttcagcgtgt
      721 ccggcgaggg cgagggcgat gccacctacg gcaagctgac cctgaagttc atctgcacca
      781 ccggcaagct gcccgtgccc tggcccaccc tcgtgaccac cctgacctac ggcgtgcagt
      841 gcttcagccg ctaccccgac cacatgaagc agcacgactt cttcaagtcc gccatgcccg
      901 aaggctacgt ccaggagcgc accatcttct tcaaggacga cggcaactac aagacccgcg
      961 ccgaggtgaa gttcgagggc gacaccctgg tgaaccgcat cgagctgaag ggcatcgact
     1021 tcaaggagga cggcaacatc ctggggcaca agctggagta caactacaac agccacaacg
     1081 tctatatcat ggccgacaag cagaagaacg gcatcaaggt gaacttcaag atccgccaca
     1141 acatcgagga cggcagcgtg cagctcgccg accactacca gcagaacacc cccatcggcg
     1201 acggccccgt gctgctgccc gacaaccact acctgagcac ccagtccgcc ctgagcaaag
     1261 accccaacga gaagcgcgat cacatggtcc tgctggagtt cgtgaccgcc gccgggatca
     1321 ctctcggcat ggacgagctg tacaagggca gtggagctac taacttcagc ctgctgaagc
     1381 aggctggtga cgtcgaggag aatcctggcc ccatgaccga gtacaagccc acggtgcgcc
     1441 tcgccacccg cgacgacgtc cccagggccg tacgcaccct cgccgccgcg ttcgccgact
     1501 accccgccac gcgccacacc gtcgatccgg accgccacat cgagcgggtc accgagctgc
     1561 aagaactctt cctcacgcgc gtcgggctcg acatcggcaa ggtgtgggtc gcggacgacg
     1621 gcgccgcggt ggcggtctgg accacgccgg agagcgtcga agcgggggcg gtgttcgccg
     1681 agatcggccc gcgcatggcc gagttgagcg gttcccggct ggccgcgcag caacagatgg
     1741 aaggcctcct ggcgccgcac cggcccaagg agcccgcgtg gttcctggcc accgtcggcg
     1801 tctcgcccga ccaccagggc aagggtctgg gcagcgccgt cgtgctcccc ggagtggagg
     1861 cggccgagcg cgccggggtg cccgccttcc tggagacctc cgcgccccgc aacctcccct
     1921 tctacgagcg gctcggcttc accgtcaccg ccgacgtcga ggtgcccgaa ggaccgcgca
     1981 cctggtgcat gacccgcaag cccggtgcct gattcgaagg cctgtcgtga attcactcct
     2041 caggtgcagg ctgcctatca gaaggtggtg gctggtgtgg ccaatgccct ggctcacaaa
     2101 taccactgag atctttttcc ctctgccaaa aattatgggg acatcatgaa gccccttgag
     2161 catctgactt ctggctaata aaggaaattt attttcattg caatagtgtg ttggaatttt
     2221 ttgtgtctct cactcggaag gacatatggg agggcaaatc atttaaaaca tcagaatgag
     2281 tatttggttt agagtttggc aacatatgcc atatgctggc tgccatgaac tagctactcg
     2341 ggacccctta ccgaaacatc gccgcattct gcagaggagt cgagtgtatg taaacttctg
     2401 acccactggg aatgtgatga aagaaataaa agctgaaatg aatcattctc tctactatta
     2461 ttctgatatt tcacattctt aaaataaagt ggtgatccta actgacctaa gacagggaat
     2521 ttttactagg attaaatgtc aggaattgtg aaaaagtgag tttaaatgta tttggctaag
     2581 gtgtatgtaa acttccgact tcaactgtat agggatccgc ttcctcgctc actgactcgc
     2641 tgcgctcggt cgttcggctg cggcgagcgg tatcagctca ctcaaaggcg gtaatacggt
     2701 tatccacaga atcaggggat aacgcaggaa agaacatgtg agcaaaaggc cagcaaaagg
     2761 ccaggaaccg taaaaaggcc gcgttgctgg cgtttttcca taggctccgc ccccctgacg
     2821 agcatcacaa aaatcgacgc tcaagtcaga ggtggcgaaa cccgacagga ctataaagat
     2881 accaggcgtt tccccctgga agctccctcg tgcgctctcc tgttccgacc ctgccgctta
     2941 ccggatacct gtccgccttt ctcccttcgg gaagcgtggc gctttctcat agctcacgct
     3001 gtaggtatct cagttcggtg taggtcgttc gctccaagct gggctgtgtg cacgaacccc
     3061 ccgttcagcc cgaccgctgc gccttatccg gtaactatcg tcttgagtcc aacccggtaa
     3121 gacacgactt atcgccactg gcagcagcca ctggtaacag gattagcaga gcgaggtatg
     3181 taggcggtgc tacagagttc ttgaagtggt ggcctaacta cggctacact agaagaacag
     3241 tatttggtat ctgcgctctg ctgaagccag ttaccttcgg aaaaagagtt ggtagctctt
     3301 gatccggcaa acaaaccacc gctggtagcg gtggtttttt tgtttgcaag cagcagatta
     3361 cgcgcagaaa aaaaggatct caagaagatc ctttgatctt ttctacgggg tctgacgctc
     3421 agtggaacga aaactcacgt taagggattt tggtcatgag attatcaaaa aggatcttca
     3481 cctagatcct tttaaattaa aaatgaagtt ttaaatcaat ctaaagtata tatgagtaaa
     3541 cttggtctga cagttaccaa tgcttaatca gtgaggcacc tatctcagcg atctgtctat
     3601 ttcgttcatc catagttgcc tgactccccg tcgtgtagat aactacgata cgggagggct
     3661 taccatctgg ccccagtgct gcaatgatac cgcgagaccc acgctcaccg gctccagatt
     3721 tatcagcaat aaaccagcca gccggaaggg ccgagcgcag aagtggtcct gcaactttat
     3781 ccgcctccat ccagtctatt aattgttgcc gggaagctag agtaagtagt tcgccagtta
     3841 atagtttgcg caacgttgtt gccattgcta caggcatcgt ggtgtcacgc tcgtcgtttg
     3901 gtatggcttc attcagctcc ggttcccaac gatcaaggcg agttacatga tcccccatgt
     3961 tgtgcaaaaa agcggttagc tccttcggtc ctccgatcgt tgtcagaagt aagttggccg
     4021 cagtgttatc actcatggtt atggcagcac tgcataattc tcttactgtc atgccatccg
     4081 taagatgctt ttctgtgact ggtgagtact caaccaagtc attctgagaa tagtgtatgc
     4141 ggcgaccgag ttgctcttgc ccggcgtcaa tacgggataa taccgcgcca catagcagaa
     4201 ctttaaaagt gctcatcatt ggaaaacgtt cttcggggcg aaaactctca aggatcttac
     4261 cgctgttgag atccagttcg atgtaaccca ctcgtgcacc caactgatct tcagcatctt
     4321 ttactttcac cagcgtttct gggtgagcaa aaacaggaag gcaaaatgcc gcaaaaaagg
     4381 gaataagggc gacacggaaa tgttgaatac tcatactctt cctttttcaa tattattgaa
     4441 gcatttatca gggttattgt ctcatgagcg gatacatatt tgaatgtatt tagaaaaata
     4501 aacaaatagg ggttccgcgc acatttcccc gaaaagtgcc acctgatgcg gtgtgaaata
     4561 ccgcacagat gcgtaaggag aaaataccgc atcaggaaat tgtaagcgtt aatattttgt
     4621 taaaattgga tccctataca gttgaagtcg gaagtttaca tacacttaag ttggagtcat
     4681 taaaactcgt ttttcaacta ctccacaaat ttcttgttaa caaacaatag ttttggcaag
     4741 tcagttagga catctacttt gtgcatgaca caagtcattt ttccaacaat tgtttacaga
     4801 cagattattt cacttataat tcactgtatc acaattccag tgggtcagaa gtttacatac
     4861 actaagttcg actcctctgc agaatgcggc gatgtttcgg taaggggtcc gctatctagt
     4921 aggcccagct ggttctttcc gcctcagaag ccatagagcc caccgcatcc ccagcatgcc
     4981 tgctattgtc ttcccaatcc tcccccttgc tgtcctgccc caccccaccc cccagaatag
     5041 aatgacacct actcagacaa tgcgatgcaa tttcctcatt ttattaggaa aggacagtgg
     5101 gagtggcacc ttccagggtc aaggaaggca cgggggaggg gcaaacaaca gatggctggc
     5161 aactagaagg cacagtcgag gctgatcagc gagctctaga gaattgatcc ccaagcttgg
     5221 cctgacggcc tgacaggcct taagcgtaat ctggaacatc gtatgggtag tcaacatgtt
     5281 tattgctttc caacatgttt gtttcatggg cagcagcaac atgactttgt ggaacaacct
     5341 gcgtgtcccc gagatttgtg atggcaccac caccaccatg gatgatactc ttcatgaaat
     5401 cctcgttata ctctgcctca tacaaatcca tgatcgattt ggtacgttga ttatgcagag
     5461 aaacgttgga tctttggccc tttgcaagaa tctggccatt ctcaaacaca agctccatat
     5521 actcttgatc gcttaacctg caacaataat cggttggtaa gaacatcata ccagcactac
     5581 cagcactacc agcactatcg agcgcgcggc tgtacgcgga cccactttca catttaagtt
     5641 gtttttctaa tccgcatatg atcaattcaa ggccgaataa gaaggctggc tctgcacctt
     5701 ggtgatcaaa taattcgata gcttgtcgta ataatggcgg catactatca gtagtaggtg
     5761 tttccctttc ttctttagcg acttgatgct cttgatcttc caatacgcaa cctaaagtaa
     5821 aatgccccac agcgctgagt gcatataatg cattctctag tgaaaaacct tgttggcata
     5881 aaaaggctaa ttgattttcg agagtttcat actgtttttc tgtaggccgt gtacctaaat
     5941 gtacttttgc tccatcgcga tgacttagta aagcacatct aaaactttta gcgttattac
     6001 gtaaaaaatc ttgccagctt tccccttcta aagggcaaaa gtgagtatgg tgcctatcta
     6061 acatctcaat ggctaaggcg tcgagcaaag cccgcttatt ttttacatgc caatacaatg
     6121 taggctgctc tacacctagc ttctgggcga gtttacgggt tgttaaacct tcgattccga
     6181 cctcattaag cagctctaat gcgctgttaa tcactttact tttatctaat ctagacatat
     6241 gaattcgcgg ccgcaatcca attcgcttta tgataacaat ctgtgattgt caccataagc
     6301 agccacaata aaataaaagg aaacacggac acccaaagta gtcggttccg ccacggactt
     6361 gcgcgttacg acaggccaat cactggtttg tgaccacctg ctccgaggtt gggattagcc
     6421 gcattcaggg gccggaggat tcttatgtag ctcaataggc tcttcacacc ttgttcacaa
     6481 ctagcgtccc atggcgttag ccataggtag gccgccaacg cagcctggac caccgtcacc
     6541 ggtgagggat gtccagactc atcagcctaa gctacactct ggggttgagt gctgagcgca
     6601 acgcatcgaa gattccgagg tggtactggg cttctcgaag tacataagcg gataacggat
     6661 ccgtcgcttt caaccacgca agcagtctat acgacatcac cggggaaaca gaagtgcttg
     6721 ttcgtggtgg tactggtttg tacccccttc tattgaactt ggttttgtgc gtctaagtta
     6781 cgggaaggga gtataaaaca ggcgtacaag ggtaccgcaa taccggagta ctagccgcca
     6841 cgtgggcctc tggggtgggt acaaccccag agctgtttta agcttgggct gcaggtcgac
     6901 tctagatcac accttccgct ttttcttggg cccaccgtac tcgtcaattc caagggcatc
     6961 ggtaaacatc tgctcaaact cgaagtcggc catatccaga gcgccgtagg gggcggagtc
     7021 gtggggggta aatcccggac ccggggaatc cccgtccccc aacatgtcca gatcgaaatc
     7081 gtctagcgcg tcggcatgcg ccatcgccac gtcctcgccg tctaagtgga gctcgtcccc
     7141 caggctgaca tcggtcgggg gggccgtcga cagtctgcgc gtgtgtcccg cggggagaaa
     7201 ggacaggcgc ggagccgcca gccccgcctc ttcgggggcg tcgtcgtccg ggagatcgag
     7261 caggccctcg atggtagacc cgtaattgtt tttcgtacgc gcgcggctgt acgcggaacc
     7321 agcactacca gcactaccag cactatcgaa ttcacctaac tcatcaatcc cctgttcccc
     7381 cgccatatcc ctacatggct gaaccacacc atccacaact ttagagttca tagccgcctc
     7441 agattcttta aaagagtctc tcagaataag ctggagcgag tgaatcgcat ccatttccgc
     7501 agtttcccat ggctgactcc ggctcttaac aacttcaaga aaagcctgaa aggacgaacg
     7561 aggatgcatt cgttgcccat catctttatc ctccggatga tgcttagcgc ctccccattt
     7621 gatttctttc gcagtgtgag atcgaaacca aaaaagaaag tctctttttg tgatatatgc
     7681 aactgccata ccgcacacag catcccctaa cgcagctgca ccgggatacc ccgcatcgcc
     7741 taaactatca gtgcttaatc cggttgaatc cgcatgattc gcaagcaacc actccacaac
     7801 atcttttatc tgaacttcac taggagcaac acccaacggg taatacttcc cgtggtaaag
     7861 aaatgctgca ccgtcacatt tcactaagtc catgatactg ggactctgtg taacaattcc
     7921 agcaggcgag tcacgcagaa gcatatcaca taacagtgtc tgcgttctca aaacgcgttt
     7981 ctctgacatt tgcaaagcta actgcaattc catgtttaac tgtaaaccga aagcctgcat
     8041 caaaaactca caagcatacc ttagcggaaa cggtatgcag cgagaagaag tgtgatggca
     8101 aacaaccaaa ccccaaagcc tcatcgagct tcttccacta gctacattgc tcccatcatc
     8161 ttcatttcca ttgattataa ccgccattgc taaagacgca atagatccca tgttagccat
     8221 atactgagag tgacaaccat gaggagccct aagagtagaa ccaaccaagc acatagactg
     8281 agttagccta tcgtcctgga ccacaagaac aggtgtggca ttgcaatcta ctatcattcg
     8341 gacacggttc tgcttaaaca agaaccttga cgcttgagga atatcagtag caggataatg
     8401 cagtccaata taaggctcta aatcatctcg tttactctca gctacaactt ctccatgctc
     8461 atcttcatga aacttataaa ccataacacg atcataacca gtcaagtccc tcacactttc
     8521 cacgacagtg tcacacaaaa gcttaatatc tccaccagga agagcctgta actgagaaat
     8581 cgcacgaacc gcgagtttct gcgattgaac agcaccagca atagaaagcg caggatcttc
     8641 agttctagct ggctctaaat caataacaac accaacatca atcctatgaa gaatggcgta
     8701 aaacggttta ccagtattct tggaatggat ccaaaccgga tttaacaagg taatctctcg
     8761 agcaacgaaa gcacgctcga gtagaatcga gctcgaagaa gtgaacaaag atctcacatc
     8821 agttcccata gctagaatct caggtttctc aagagtagga acagattgag gcataatccc
     8881 taacatttct ctggcgtttt cactgtaacc gatgatccgg aaactggatt catcgacggc
     8941 gatcatacat ccgaaaggct gaatgtaacc acctcgctgg attcgagaga gataagctgt
     9001 gatctgttgc tcaggtacag aggaaccgta cgtcgtcgtt ttgagtgatt gtgagtagtc
     9061 gaatgatttc cctgattcgc cggattgttc gaaaacggcg tggagtcttg cgtcgacggt
     9121 gtactgttga attgctttgc tcattgattc agtgttgctt cttggtctga gagatttcgt
     9181 tcccgacgat tgagcttgtt ctcctcctct tcggttatta ggagtgtgac ttgacgacgg
     9241 ttcttcttct ccgccacggc caccgccacg gccaccgcca ctacccccga ctccggaaac
     9301 catggtggcc tcagaggcca gaggccagct tggggtagtt ttcacgacac cttaaatgga
     9361 agaaaaaaac tttgaaccac tgtctgaggc ttgagaatga accaagatcc aaactcaaaa
     9421 agggcaaatt ccaaggagaa ttacatcaag tgccaagctg gcctaacttc agtctccacc
     9481 cactcagtat ggggaaactc catcgcataa aacccctccc cccaacctaa agacgacgta
     9541 ctccaaaagc tcgagaacta atcgaggtgc ctggacggcg cccggtactc cgtggagtca
     9601 catgaagcga cggctgagga cggaaaggcc cttttccttt gtgtgggtga ctcacccgcc
     9661 cgctctcccg agcgccgcgt cctccatttt gagctccctg cagcagggcc gggaagcggc
     9721 catctttccg ctcacgcaac tggtgccgac cgggccagcc ttgccgccca gggcggggcg
     9781 atacacggcg gcgcgaggcc aggcaccaga gcaggccggc cagcttgaga ctacccccgt
     9841 ccgattctcg gtggccgcgc tcgcaggccc cgcctcgccg aacatgtgcg ctgggacgca
     9901 cgggccccgt cgccgcccgc ggccccaaaa accgaaatac cagtgtgcag atcttggccc
     9961 gcatttacaa gactatcttg ccagaaaaaa agcgtcgcag caggtcatca aaaattttaa
    10021 atggctagag acttatcgaa agcagcgaga caggcgcgaa ggtgccacca gattcgcacg
    10081 cggcggcccc agcgcccaag ccaggcctca actcaagcac gaggcgaagg ggctccttaa
    10141 gcgcaaggcc tcgaactctc ccacccactt ccaacccgaa gctcgggatc aagaatcacg
    10201 tactgcagcc aggggcgtgg aagtaattca aggcacgcaa gggccataac ccgtaaagag
    10261 gccaggcccg cgggaaccac acacggcact tacctgtgtt ctggcggcaa acccgttgcg
    10321 aaaaagaacg ttcacggcga ctactgcact tatatacggt tctcccccac cctcgggaaa
    10381 aaggcggagc cagtacacga catcactttc ccagtttacc ccgcgccacc ttctctaggc
    10441 accggttcaa ttgccgaccc ctccccccaa cttctcgggg actgtgggcg atgtgcgctc
    10501 tgcccactga cgggcaccgg agcctc
//
