# Supplementary material for: Genetically-stable engineered optogenetic gene switches modulate spatial cell morphogenesis in two- and three-dimensional tissue cultures
Source: Nat Commun. 2024 Dec 2;15:10470. doi: 10.1038/s41467-024-54350-7 (PMC11612184; doi:10.1038/s41467-024-54350-7)
Supplement: Supplementary file 8 — Supplementary Data 1 [file 41467_2024_54350_MOESM8_ESM.zip › Supplementary Data 1/pDD107.gb]

LOCUS       pDD107                  9167 bp    DNA     circular UNA 31-AUG-2022
DEFINITION  Concatenation of 2 sequences.
ACCESSION   urn.local...9w-ekb982v
VERSION     urn.local...9w-ekb982v
KEYWORDS    .
SOURCE      
  ORGANISM  
            .
FEATURES             Location/Qualifiers
     polyA_signal    324..548
                     /note="bovine growth hormone polyadenylation signal"
                     /label="bGH poly(A) signal"
     primer_bind     537..554
                     /note="Bovine growth hormone terminator, reverse primer. 
                     Also called BGH reverse"
                     /label="BGH-rev"
     ORF             complement(605..1591)
                     /Genetic_code="Standard"
                     /Reading_frame=2
                     /created_by="ORF Finder"
                     /label="ORF 66 (frame 2)"
     CDS             complement(608..628)
                     /gene="NLS"
                     /modified_by="hbeyer"
                     /label="NLS"
     CDS             complement(629..997)
                     /gene="VP16"
                     /modified_by="hbeyer"
                     /label="VP16"
     CDS             complement(1010..1591)
                     /gene="ePDZb"
                     /modified_by="hbeyer"
                     /label="ePDZb"
     misc_feature    complement(1609..2230)
                     /gene="IRES"
                     /modified_by="hbeyer"
                     /label="IRES"
     ORF             complement(2263..3324)
                     /Genetic_code="Standard"
                     /Reading_frame=3
                     /created_by="ORF Finder"
                     /label="ORF 62 (frame 3)"
     CDS             complement(2266..2697)
                     /gene="LOVpep(variant)"
                     /modified_by="hbeyer"
                     /label="LOVpep(variant)"
     misc_feature    complement(2311..2313)
                     /gene="I532A"
                     /label="I532A misc"
     misc_feature    complement(2659..2661)
                     /gene="V416"
                     /label="V416 misc"
     misc_feature    complement(2686..2688)
                     /gene="T407A"
                     /label="T407A misc"
     misc_feature    complement(2692..2694)
                     /gene="T406A"
                     /label="T406A misc"
     CDS             complement(2731..3324)
                     /gene="E"
                     /modified_by="hbeyer"
                     /label="E"
     promoter        complement(3356..4537)
                     /note="strong constitutive promoter for human elongation 
                     factor EF-1-alpha"
                     /label="EF-1-alpha promoter"
     primer_bind     complement(3388..3408)
                     /note="Human elongation factor-1a promoter, forward
                     primer"
                     /label="EF1a-F"
     promoter        4545..5156
                     /note="RPBSA"
                     /note="constitutive promoter"
                     /note="color: #cc0000; direction: RIGHT"
                     /label="RPBSA promoter"
     promoter        4545..4979
                     /note="RPL13a promoter"
                     /note="color: #ffffff; direction: RIGHT"
                     /label="RPL13a promoter"
     exon            4979..5031
                     /note="RPL41 exon1"
                     /note="color: #cc0000; direction: RIGHT"
                     /label="RPL41 exon1"
     intron          5032..5146
                     /note="RPL41 intron1"
                     /note="color: #cc0000; direction: RIGHT"
                     /label="RPL41 intron1"
     exon            5147..5156
                     /note="RPL41 exon2"
                     /note="color: #cc0000; direction: RIGHT"
                     /label="RPL41 exon2"
     CDS             5170..5886
                     /codon_start=1
                     /product="enhanced GFP"
                     /note="mammalian codon-optimized"
                     /translation="MLSKGEELFTGVVPILVELDGDVNGHKFSVSGEGEGDATYGKLT
                     LKFICTTGKLPVPWPTLVTTLTYGVQCFSRYPDHMKQHDFFKSAMPEGYVQERTIFFK
                     DDGNYKTRAEVKFEGDTLVNRIELKGIDFKEDGNILGHKLEYNYNSHNVYIMADKQKN
                     GIKVNFKIRHNIEDGSVQLADHYQQNTPIGDGPVLLPDNHYLSTQSALSKDPNEKRDH
                     MVLLEFVTAAGITLGMDELYK"
                     /label="EGFP"
     ORF             5170..6552
                     /Genetic_code="Standard"
                     /Reading_frame=1
                     /created_by="ORF Finder"
                     /label="ORF 17 (frame 1)"
     primer_bind     complement(5215..5236)
                     /note="EGFP, reverse primer"
                     /label="EGFP-N"
     primer_bind     complement(5476..5495)
                     /note="For distinguishing EGFP variants, reverse primer"
                     /label="EXFP-R"
     primer_bind     5823..5844
                     /note="EGFP, forward primer"
                     /label="EGFP-C"
     CDS             5896..5952
                     /codon_start=1
                     /product="2A peptide from porcine teschovirus-1 
                     polyprotein"
                     /note="Eukaryotic ribosomes fail to insert a peptide bond
                     between the Gly and Pro residues, yielding
                     separatepolypeptides."
                     /translation="ATNFSLLKQAGDVEENPGP"
                     /label="P2A"
     CDS             5953..6552
                     /codon_start=1
                     /gene="pac from Streptomyces alboniger"
                     /product="puromycin N-acetyltransferase"
                     /note="confers resistance to puromycin"
                     /translation="MTEYKPTVRLATRDDVPRAVRTLAAAFADYPATRHTVDPDRHIE
                     RVTELQELFLTRVGLDIGKVWVADDGAAVAVWTTPESVEAGAVFAEIGPRMAELSGSR
                     LAAQQQMEGLLAPHRPKEPAWFLATVGVSPDHQGKGLGSAVVLPGVEAAERAGVPAFL
                     ETSAPRNLPFYERLGFTVTADVEVPEGPRTWCMTRKPGA"
                     /label="PuroR"
     primer_bind     complement(5953..5972)
                     /note="Puromycin resistance gene, reverse primer. Also 
                     called puro-variant-R"
                     /label="Puro-R"
     primer_bind     6449..6469
                     /note="Puromycin resistance gene, forward primer"
                     /label="Puro-F"
     primer_bind     complement(6652..6671)
                     /note="Rabbit beta-globin polyA region, reverse primer"
                     /label="Bglob-pA-R"
     polyA_site      6717..6772
                     /note="rabbit beta-globin polyadenylation signal"
                     /modified_by="hbeyer"
                     /label="beta-globin poly(A) signal"
     primer_bind     complement(6771..6790)
                     /note="Rabbit beta-globin polyA, reverse primer. Also 
                     called rb-glob-pA-term-R"
                     /label="rbglobpA-R"
     misc_feature    6875..6922
                     /note="3'-proxITR"
                     /note="modified region proximal to 3'-ITR - contains CTCF
                     binding sites"
                     /note="color: #cc0000"
                     /standard_name="modified region proximal to 3'-ITR -
                     contains CTCF binding sites"
                     /label="modified region proximal to 3'-ITR - contains CTCF
                     binding sites"
     misc_feature    6923..7147
                     /note="3'-ITR"
                     /note="Sleeping Beauty inverted tandem repeat"
                     /note="color: #cc00cc"
                     /standard_name="Sleeping Beauty inverted tandem repeat"
                     /label="Sleeping Beauty inverted tandem repeat"
     misc_feature    7148..7151
                     /note="tata"
                     /note="color: #cc0000; direction: RIGHT"
                     /standard_name="TATA"
                     /label="TATA"
     primer_bind     complement(7164..7181)
                     /note="L4440 vector, forward primer"
                     /label="L4440"
     rep_origin      complement(7335..7923)
                     /direction="LEFT"
                     /note="high-copy-number ColE1/pMB1/pBR322/pUC origin of 
                     replication"
                     /label="ori"
     primer_bind     complement(7415..7434)
                     /note="pBR322 origin, forward primer"
                     /label="pBR322ori-F"
     CDS             complement(8094..8954)
                     /codon_start=1
                     /gene="bla"
                     /product="beta-lactamase"
                     /note="confers resistance to ampicillin, carbenicillin,
                     and related antibiotics"
                     /translation="MSIQHFRVALIPFFAAFCLPVFAHPETLVKVKDAEDQLGARVGY
                     IELDLNSGKILESFRPEERFPMMSTFKVLLCGAVLSRIDAGQEQLGRRIHYSQNDLVE
                     YSPVTEKHLTDGMTVRELCSAAITMSDNTAANLLLTTIGGPKELTAFLHNMGDHVTRL
                     DRWEPELNEAIPNDERDTTMPVAMATTLRKLLTGELLTLASRQQLIDWMEADKVAGPL
                     LRSALPAGWFIADKSGAGERGSRGIIAALGPDGKPSRIVVIYTTGSQATMDERNRQIA
                     EIGASLIKHW"
                     /label="AmpR"
     ORF             complement(8094..8954)
                     /Genetic_code="Standard"
                     /Reading_frame=1
                     /created_by="ORF Finder"
                     /label="ORF 47 (frame 1)"
     primer_bind     8717..8736
                     /note="Ampicillin resistance gene, reverse primer"
                     /label="Amp-R"
     promoter        complement(8955..9059)
                     /gene="bla"
                     /label="AmpR promoter"
ORIGIN      
        1 ggatccctat acagttgaag tcggaagttt acatacactt aagttggagt cattaaaact
       61 cgtttttcaa ctactccaca aatttcttgt taacaaacaa tagttttggc aagtcagtta
      121 ggacatctac tttgtgcatg acacaagtca tttttccaac aattgtttac agacagatta
      181 tttcacttat aattcactgt atcacaattc cagtgggtca gaagtttaca tacactaagt
      241 tcgactcctc tgcagaatgc ggcgatgttt cggtaagggg tccgctatct agtaggccca
      301 gctggttctt tccgcctcag aagccataga gcccaccgca tccccagcat gcctgctatt
      361 gtcttcccaa tcctccccct tgctgtcctg ccccacccca ccccccagaa tagaatgaca
      421 cctactcaga caatgcgatg caatttcctc attttattag gaaaggacag tgggagtggc
      481 accttccagg gtcaaggaag gcacggggga ggggcaaaca acagatggct ggcaactaga
      541 aggcacagtc gaggctgatc agcgagctct agagaattga tccccaagct tggcctgaca
      601 ggcctcacac cttccgcttt ttcttgggcc caccgtactc gtcaattcca agggcatcgg
      661 taaacatctg ctcaaactcg aagtcggcca tatccagagc gccgtagggg gcggagtcgt
      721 ggggggtaaa tcccggaccc ggggaatccc cgtcccccaa catgtccaga tcgaaatcgt
      781 ctagcgcgtc ggcatgcgcc atcgccacgt cctcgccgtc taagtggagc tcgtccccca
      841 ggctgacatc ggtcgggggg gccgtcgaca gtctgcgcgt gtgtcccgcg gggagaaagg
      901 acaggcgcgg agccgccagc cccgcctctt cgggggcgtc gtcgtccggg agatcgagca
      961 ggccctcgat ggtagacccg taattgtttt tcgtacgcgc gccggcgccg gtacggtagt
     1021 taatcgagat tgggctagag tagtaatggt agttgtaatg tgcgtataca gtgatggtat
     1081 agtcgacacc cggtttcagg ccgctgatgg tagcagtaga cttggaacca ggtacagtga
     1141 attcctgaac cggggagtta ccaccggttt caccgtacgt gatacggtaa taactaacat
     1201 gagagtcgta atacgcatcc cagctgatca gcaggctagt cggggtcgca gcaacaactt
     1261 ccagattggt cggaacagaa gaaacgcctc cagaaccacc gtctttttca accctcactc
     1321 gaatctcttg ttttgcaccg ttaccaactt ctcgtacaat gatgagttca actgtattct
     1381 ggaaagtttt tagcaaggac actgcttgtc catgttcaat atttataaaa ctgtagccat
     1441 tagcctgaat aattttatca cctggctgca gtaattttga tgctggtcct tcaggttgta
     1501 cccttgttac aaatatacca tcatcatcag gtctgaatgg gtttcctcta cccccgacac
     1561 cacctgatat gctaaatcca agttctggca tggtgggcgg ccgcaatcca attcgcttta
     1621 tgataacaat ctgtgattgt caccataagc agccacaata aaataaaagg aaacacggac
     1681 acccaaagta gtcggttccg ccacggactt gcgcgttacg acaggccaat cactggtttg
     1741 tgaccacctg ctccgaggtt gggattagcc gcattcaggg gccggaggat tcttatgtag
     1801 ctcaataggc tcttcacacc ttgttcacaa ctagcgtccc atggcgttag ccataggtag
     1861 gccgccaacg cagcctggac caccgtcacc ggtgagggat gtccagactc atcagcctaa
     1921 gctacactct ggggttgagt gctgagcgca acgcatcgaa gattccgagg tggtactggg
     1981 cttctcgaag tacataagcg gataacggat ccgtcgcttt caaccacgca agcagtctat
     2041 acgacatcac cggggaaaca gaagtgcttg ttcgtggtgg tactggtttg tacccccttc
     2101 tattgaactt ggttttgtgc gtctaagtta cgggaaggga gtataaaaca ggcgtacaag
     2161 ggtaccgcaa taccggagta ctagccgcca cgtgggcctc tggggtgggt acaaccccag
     2221 agctgtttta agcttgggct gcaggtcgac tctagaggat ccttacaccc aggtatccac
     2281 cgctttatca atctcttctg cagttttctt agccagcatg actgcctctc tctcggcagc
     2341 atctcggaca tgctcagttc catccaactg aaccccaata aagtactgga catctccctt
     2401 ctgatctcgc ataggctgca agtgaaagag gttccagaac tttttaccac tctttgtata
     2461 attaatcagc tgaacagtga cctctgtttg gttatctatg gcatctctaa tttttctcac
     2521 tgtcgcgcga tcagtttcag gaccttgtag aaacctgcag tttcttccca aaatttcttc
     2581 acggctatat tctgtcaact gcaagaaact atcggacgcg aatataatgg gattatctgg
     2641 caaccttggg tcagtaatga caaagttctt ctcaatacgt tcaagtgcag cagccaaact
     2701 tccacctgaa cctccagatc cgccggtacc gctgtacgcg gacgcatgtg cctggaggag
     2761 ttggaaatcg tcgtgttcgg gaaacattaa acacaggatg gcagcgatct gagccagcac
     2821 atgatcagct agctcaccat ccggatcgac ggcccactgc atcgtcgcgc cagcgatgac
     2881 cgagtgcagg agcaactcag ctgccgcagg agcacctggg ggcagtcgct tgcggatccc
     2941 ctccaccacc gcgcggttcc gctggatcgc aagcgtgcgt agctccggca cctggagctc
     3001 gtaccaggag atgagatagt tcaccgagaa gtcgttgcga gtgttcatgc tccgaacgag
     3061 cacctgcaaa aattcccaga gcccttgcgg ccctgcgcct atcggtatcg cattcaggta
     3121 atgccgcacc tgctcgacgc cgcgctccat catcctcacc agcagcgtat cgcggttggt
     3181 gaagcgctgg attaacgctg cgcgggagag ccccacctcc tttgctactc cgctgagcgt
     3241 gaactctatg ggaccgcaac gcttcagcac tacggtggcg gcctcgagta cctcgtcatc
     3301 ggacttgagc ttggggcggg gcatggtggc ctcagaggcc agcttggggt agttttcacg
     3361 acaccttaaa tggaagaaaa aaactttgaa ccactgtctg aggcttgaga atgaaccaag
     3421 atccaaactc aaaaagggca aattccaagg agaattacat caagtgccaa gctggcctaa
     3481 cttcagtctc cacccactca gtatggggaa actccatcgc ataaaacccc tccccccaac
     3541 ctaaagacga cgtactccaa aagctcgaga actaatcgag gtgcctggac ggcgcccggt
     3601 actccgtgga gtcacatgaa gcgacggctg aggacggaaa ggcccttttc ctttgtgtgg
     3661 gtgactcacc cgcccgctct cccgagcgcc gcgtcctcca ttttgagctc cctgcagcag
     3721 ggccgggaag cggccatctt tccgctcacg caactggtgc cgaccgggcc agccttgccg
     3781 cccagggcgg ggcgatacac ggcggcgcga ggccaggcac cagagcaggc cggccagctt
     3841 gagactaccc ccgtccgatt ctcggtggcc gcgctcgcag gccccgcctc gccgaacatg
     3901 tgcgctggga cgcacgggcc ccgtcgccgc ccgcggcccc aaaaaccgaa ataccagtgt
     3961 gcagatcttg gcccgcattt acaagactat cttgccagaa aaaaagcgtc gcagcaggtc
     4021 atcaaaaatt ttaaatggct agagacttat cgaaagcagc gagacaggcg cgaaggtgcc
     4081 accagattcg cacgcggcgg ccccagcgcc caagccaggc ctcaactcaa gcacgaggcg
     4141 aaggggctcc ttaagcgcaa ggcctcgaac tctcccaccc acttccaacc cgaagctcgg
     4201 gatcaagaat cacgtactgc agccaggggc gtggaagtaa ttcaaggcac gcaagggcca
     4261 taacccgtaa agaggccagg cccgcgggaa ccacacacgg cacttacctg tgttctggcg
     4321 gcaaacccgt tgcgaaaaag aacgttcacg gcgactactg cacttatata cggttctccc
     4381 ccaccctcgg gaaaaaggcg gagccagtac acgacatcac tttcccagtt taccccgcgc
     4441 caccttctct aggcaccggt tcaattgccg acccctcccc ccaacttctc ggggactgtg
     4501 ggcgatgtgc gctctgccca ctgacgggca ccggagcctc taggcgagac cctgtctcac
     4561 aaaataaagt aagcccggac tgagtgcgga aaggcgggcc tggcgggtct ggtctcccca
     4621 tgcgggccac cagaggccct gcagccttca gtcgcttgaa ggggtaatgg cgcttccact
     4681 cacaaacatg gcggacagag cgtgtgaacg agatgaacag cccctcaaaa atatggccgc
     4741 cgaggctgga cggccgtgcc ccagcagcac cgcctccgcg ccccacgtga tctctcgccg
     4801 ggcacagcgc tgaccgcgga ggtccaaccg gaagaatgtc cggattggac attcggaaga
     4861 gggcccgcct tccctgggga atctctgcgc acgcgcagaa cgcttcgacc aatgaaaaca
     4921 caggaagccg tccgcgcaac cgcgttgcgt cacttctgcc gcccctgttt caaggtatat
     4981 agccgtagac ggaacttcgc ctttctctcg gccttagcgc catttttttg ggtgagtgtt
     5041 ttttggttcc tgcgttggga ttccgtgtac aatccataga catctgacct cggcacttag
     5101 catcatcaca gcaaactaac tgtagccttt ctctctttcc ctgtagaaac ctctgcacct
     5161 gaggccacca tgttgagcaa gggcgaggag ctgttcaccg gggtggtgcc catcctggtc
     5221 gagctggacg gcgacgtaaa cggccacaag ttcagcgtgt ccggcgaggg cgagggcgat
     5281 gccacctacg gcaagctgac cctgaagttc atctgcacca ccggcaagct gcccgtgccc
     5341 tggcccaccc tcgtgaccac cctgacctac ggcgtgcagt gcttcagccg ctaccccgac
     5401 cacatgaagc agcacgactt cttcaagtcc gccatgcccg aaggctacgt ccaggagcgc
     5461 accatcttct tcaaggacga cggcaactac aagacccgcg ccgaggtgaa gttcgagggc
     5521 gacaccctgg tgaaccgcat cgagctgaag ggcatcgact tcaaggagga cggcaacatc
     5581 ctggggcaca agctggagta caactacaac agccacaacg tctatatcat ggccgacaag
     5641 cagaagaacg gcatcaaggt gaacttcaag atccgccaca acatcgagga cggcagcgtg
     5701 cagctcgccg accactacca gcagaacacc cccatcggcg acggccccgt gctgctgccc
     5761 gacaaccact acctgagcac ccagtccgcc ctgagcaaag accccaacga gaagcgcgat
     5821 cacatggtcc tgctggagtt cgtgaccgcc gccgggatca ctctcggcat ggacgagctg
     5881 tacaagggca gtggagctac taacttcagc ctgctgaagc aggctggtga cgtcgaggag
     5941 aatcctggcc ccatgaccga gtacaagccc acggtgcgcc tcgccacccg cgacgacgtc
     6001 cccagggccg tacgcaccct cgccgccgcg ttcgccgact accccgccac gcgccacacc
     6061 gtcgatccgg accgccacat cgagcgggtc accgagctgc aagaactctt cctcacgcgc
     6121 gtcgggctcg acatcggcaa ggtgtgggtc gcggacgacg gcgccgcggt ggcggtctgg
     6181 accacgccgg agagcgtcga agcgggggcg gtgttcgccg agatcggccc gcgcatggcc
     6241 gagttgagcg gttcccggct ggccgcgcag caacagatgg aaggcctcct ggcgccgcac
     6301 cggcccaagg agcccgcgtg gttcctggcc accgtcggcg tctcgcccga ccaccagggc
     6361 aagggtctgg gcagcgccgt cgtgctcccc ggagtggagg cggccgagcg cgccggggtg
     6421 cccgccttcc tggagacctc cgcgccccgc aacctcccct tctacgagcg gctcggcttc
     6481 accgtcaccg ccgacgtcga ggtgcccgaa ggaccgcgca cctggtgcat gacccgcaag
     6541 cccggtgcct gattcgaagg cctgtcgtga attcactcct caggtgcagg ctgcctatca
     6601 gaaggtggtg gctggtgtgg ccaatgccct ggctcacaaa taccactgag atctttttcc
     6661 ctctgccaaa aattatgggg acatcatgaa gccccttgag catctgactt ctggctaata
     6721 aaggaaattt attttcattg caatagtgtg ttggaatttt ttgtgtctct cactcggaag
     6781 gacatatggg agggcaaatc atttaaaaca tcagaatgag tatttggttt agagtttggc
     6841 aacatatgcc atatgctggc tgccatgaac tagctactcg ggacccctta ccgaaacatc
     6901 gccgcattct gcagaggagt cgagtgtatg taaacttctg acccactggg aatgtgatga
     6961 aagaaataaa agctgaaatg aatcattctc tctactatta ttctgatatt tcacattctt
     7021 aaaataaagt ggtgatccta actgacctaa gacagggaat ttttactagg attaaatgtc
     7081 aggaattgtg aaaaagtgag tttaaatgta tttggctaag gtgtatgtaa acttccgact
     7141 tcaactgtat agggatccgc ttcctcgctc actgactcgc tgcgctcggt cgttcggctg
     7201 cggcgagcgg tatcagctca ctcaaaggcg gtaatacggt tatccacaga atcaggggat
     7261 aacgcaggaa agaacatgtg agcaaaaggc cagcaaaagg ccaggaaccg taaaaaggcc
     7321 gcgttgctgg cgtttttcca taggctccgc ccccctgacg agcatcacaa aaatcgacgc
     7381 tcaagtcaga ggtggcgaaa cccgacagga ctataaagat accaggcgtt tccccctgga
     7441 agctccctcg tgcgctctcc tgttccgacc ctgccgctta ccggatacct gtccgccttt
     7501 ctcccttcgg gaagcgtggc gctttctcat agctcacgct gtaggtatct cagttcggtg
     7561 taggtcgttc gctccaagct gggctgtgtg cacgaacccc ccgttcagcc cgaccgctgc
     7621 gccttatccg gtaactatcg tcttgagtcc aacccggtaa gacacgactt atcgccactg
     7681 gcagcagcca ctggtaacag gattagcaga gcgaggtatg taggcggtgc tacagagttc
     7741 ttgaagtggt ggcctaacta cggctacact agaagaacag tatttggtat ctgcgctctg
     7801 ctgaagccag ttaccttcgg aaaaagagtt ggtagctctt gatccggcaa acaaaccacc
     7861 gctggtagcg gtggtttttt tgtttgcaag cagcagatta cgcgcagaaa aaaaggatct
     7921 caagaagatc ctttgatctt ttctacgggg tctgacgctc agtggaacga aaactcacgt
     7981 taagggattt tggtcatgag attatcaaaa aggatcttca cctagatcct tttaaattaa
     8041 aaatgaagtt ttaaatcaat ctaaagtata tatgagtaaa cttggtctga cagttaccaa
     8101 tgcttaatca gtgaggcacc tatctcagcg atctgtctat ttcgttcatc catagttgcc
     8161 tgactccccg tcgtgtagat aactacgata cgggagggct taccatctgg ccccagtgct
     8221 gcaatgatac cgcgagaccc acgctcaccg gctccagatt tatcagcaat aaaccagcca
     8281 gccggaaggg ccgagcgcag aagtggtcct gcaactttat ccgcctccat ccagtctatt
     8341 aattgttgcc gggaagctag agtaagtagt tcgccagtta atagtttgcg caacgttgtt
     8401 gccattgcta caggcatcgt ggtgtcacgc tcgtcgtttg gtatggcttc attcagctcc
     8461 ggttcccaac gatcaaggcg agttacatga tcccccatgt tgtgcaaaaa agcggttagc
     8521 tccttcggtc ctccgatcgt tgtcagaagt aagttggccg cagtgttatc actcatggtt
     8581 atggcagcac tgcataattc tcttactgtc atgccatccg taagatgctt ttctgtgact
     8641 ggtgagtact caaccaagtc attctgagaa tagtgtatgc ggcgaccgag ttgctcttgc
     8701 ccggcgtcaa tacgggataa taccgcgcca catagcagaa ctttaaaagt gctcatcatt
     8761 ggaaaacgtt cttcggggcg aaaactctca aggatcttac cgctgttgag atccagttcg
     8821 atgtaaccca ctcgtgcacc caactgatct tcagcatctt ttactttcac cagcgtttct
     8881 gggtgagcaa aaacaggaag gcaaaatgcc gcaaaaaagg gaataagggc gacacggaaa
     8941 tgttgaatac tcatactctt cctttttcaa tattattgaa gcatttatca gggttattgt
     9001 ctcatgagcg gatacatatt tgaatgtatt tagaaaaata aacaaatagg ggttccgcgc
     9061 acatttcccc gaaaagtgcc acctgatgcg gtgtgaaata ccgcacagat gcgtaaggag
     9121 aaaataccgc atcaggaaat tgtaagcgtt aatattttgt taaaatt
//
