# Supplementary material for: Genetically-stable engineered optogenetic gene switches modulate spatial cell morphogenesis in two- and three-dimensional tissue cultures
Source: Nat Commun. 2024 Dec 2;15:10470. doi: 10.1038/s41467-024-54350-7 (PMC11612184; doi:10.1038/s41467-024-54350-7)
Supplement: Supplementary file 8 — Supplementary Data 1 [file 41467_2024_54350_MOESM8_ESM.zip › Supplementary Data 1/pDD104.gb]

LOCUS       pDD104                 10474 bp    DNA     circular UNA 31-AUG-2022
DEFINITION  Gibson of pSBbi-GP Digest with SfiI and pLM300 PCR Product with
            oDD219/oDD220.
ACCESSION   urn.local...h2-cgyrphh
VERSION     urn.local...h2-cgyrphh
KEYWORDS    .
SOURCE      
  ORGANISM  
            .
FEATURES             Location/Qualifiers
     promoter        4..615
                     /note="RPBSA"
                     /note="constitutive promoter"
                     /note="color: #cc0000; direction: RIGHT"
     promoter        4..438
                     /note="RPL13a promoter"
                     /note="color: #ffffff; direction: RIGHT"
     exon            438..490
                     /note="RPL41 exon1"
                     /note="color: #cc0000; direction: RIGHT"
     intron          491..605
                     /note="RPL41 intron1"
                     /note="color: #cc0000; direction: RIGHT"
     exon            606..615
                     /note="RPL41 exon2"
                     /note="color: #cc0000; direction: RIGHT"
     CDS             629..1345
                     /codon_start=1
                     /product="enhanced GFP"
                     /note="mammalian codon-optimized"
                     /translation="MLSKGEELFTGVVPILVELDGDVNGHKFSVSGEGEGDATYGKLT
                     LKFICTTGKLPVPWPTLVTTLTYGVQCFSRYPDHMKQHDFFKSAMPEGYVQERTIFFK
                     DDGNYKTRAEVKFEGDTLVNRIELKGIDFKEDGNILGHKLEYNYNSHNVYIMADKQKN
                     GIKVNFKIRHNIEDGSVQLADHYQQNTPIGDGPVLLPDNHYLSTQSALSKDPNEKRDH
                     MVLLEFVTAAGITLGMDELYK"
                     /label="EGFP"
     primer_bind     complement(674..695)
                     /note="EGFP, reverse primer"
                     /label="EGFP-N"
     primer_bind     complement(935..954)
                     /note="For distinguishing EGFP variants, reverse primer"
                     /label="EXFP-R"
     primer_bind     1282..1303
                     /note="EGFP, forward primer"
                     /label="EGFP-C"
     CDS             1355..1411
                     /codon_start=1
                     /product="2A peptide from porcine teschovirus-1 
                     polyprotein"
                     /note="Eukaryotic ribosomes fail to insert a peptide bond
                     between the Gly and Pro residues, yielding
                     separatepolypeptides."
                     /translation="ATNFSLLKQAGDVEENPGP"
                     /label="P2A"
     CDS             1412..2011
                     /codon_start=1
                     /gene="pac from Streptomyces alboniger"
                     /product="puromycin N-acetyltransferase"
                     /note="confers resistance to puromycin"
                     /translation="MTEYKPTVRLATRDDVPRAVRTLAAAFADYPATRHTVDPDRHIE
                     RVTELQELFLTRVGLDIGKVWVADDGAAVAVWTTPESVEAGAVFAEIGPRMAELSGSR
                     LAAQQQMEGLLAPHRPKEPAWFLATVGVSPDHQGKGLGSAVVLPGVEAAERAGVPAFL
                     ETSAPRNLPFYERLGFTVTADVEVPEGPRTWCMTRKPGA"
                     /label="PuroR"
     primer_bind     complement(1412..1431)
                     /note="Puromycin resistance gene, reverse primer. Also 
                     called puro-variant-R"
                     /label="Puro-R"
     primer_bind     1908..1928
                     /note="Puromycin resistance gene, forward primer"
                     /label="Puro-F"
     primer_bind     complement(2111..2130)
                     /note="Rabbit beta-globin polyA region, reverse primer"
                     /label="Bglob-pA-R"
     polyA_site      2176..2231
                     /note="rabbit beta-globin polyadenylation signal"
                     /modified_by="hbeyer"
                     /label="beta-globin poly(A) signal"
     primer_bind     complement(2230..2249)
                     /note="Rabbit beta-globin polyA, reverse primer. Also 
                     called rb-glob-pA-term-R"
                     /label="rbglobpA-R"
     misc_feature    2334..2381
                     /note="3'-proxITR"
                     /note="modified region proximal to 3'-ITR - contains CTCF
                     binding sites"
                     /note="color: #cc0000"
                     /modified_by="hbeyer"
                     /label="modified region proximal to 3'-ITR - contains CTCF
                     binding sites"
     misc_feature    2382..2606
                     /note="3'-ITR"
                     /note="Sleeping Beauty inverted tandem repeat"
                     /note="color: #cc00cc"
                     /modified_by="hbeyer"
                     /label="Sleeping Beauty inverted tandem repeat"
     misc_feature    2607..2610
                     /note="tata"
                     /note="color: #cc0000; direction: RIGHT"
                     /modified_by="hbeyer"
                     /label="TATA"
     primer_bind     complement(2623..2640)
                     /note="L4440 vector, forward primer"
                     /label="L4440"
     rep_origin      complement(2794..3382)
                     /direction="LEFT"
                     /note="high-copy-number ColE1/pMB1/pBR322/pUC origin of 
                     replication"
                     /label="ori"
     primer_bind     complement(2874..2893)
                     /note="pBR322 origin, forward primer"
                     /label="pBR322ori-F"
     CDS             complement(3553..4413)
                     /codon_start=1
                     /gene="bla"
                     /product="beta-lactamase"
                     /note="confers resistance to ampicillin, carbenicillin,
                     and related antibiotics"
                     /translation="MSIQHFRVALIPFFAAFCLPVFAHPETLVKVKDAEDQLGARVGY
                     IELDLNSGKILESFRPEERFPMMSTFKVLLCGAVLSRIDAGQEQLGRRIHYSQNDLVE
                     YSPVTEKHLTDGMTVRELCSAAITMSDNTAANLLLTTIGGPKELTAFLHNMGDHVTRL
                     DRWEPELNEAIPNDERDTTMPVAMATTLRKLLTGELLTLASRQQLIDWMEADKVAGPL
                     LRSALPAGWFIADKSGAGERGSRGIIAALGPDGKPSRIVVIYTTGSQATMDERNRQIA
                     EIGASLIKHW"
                     /label="AmpR"
     primer_bind     4176..4195
                     /note="Ampicillin resistance gene, reverse primer"
                     /label="Amp-R"
     promoter        complement(4414..4518)
                     /gene="bla"
                     /label="AmpR promoter"
     misc_feature    4634..4637
                     /note="tata"
                     /note="color: #cc0000"
                     /modified_by="hbeyer"
                     /label="TATA"
     misc_feature    4638..4862
                     /note="5'-ITR"
                     /note="Sleeping Beauty inverted tandem repeat"
                     /note="color: #cc00cc"
                     /modified_by="hbeyer"
                     /label="Sleeping Beauty inverted tandem repeat"
     misc_feature    4868..4909
                     /note="5'-proxITR"
                     /note="modified region proximal to 5'-ITR - contains CTCF
                     binding sites"
                     /note="color: #cc0000"
                     /modified_by="hbeyer"
                     /label="modified region proximal to 5'-ITR - contains CTCF
                     binding sites"
     polyA_signal    4950..5174
                     /note="bovine growth hormone polyadenylation signal"
                     /label="bGH poly(A) signal"
     primer_bind     5163..5180
                     /note="Bovine growth hormone terminator, reverse primer. 
                     Also called BGH reverse"
                     /label="BGH-rev"
     ORF             complement(5232..6191)
                     /Genetic_code="Standard"
                     /Reading_frame=3
                     /created_by="ORF Finder"
                     /label="ORF 42 (frame 3)"
     CDS             complement(5235..5261)
                     /gene="HA-Tag"
                     /note="[pKM022]"
                     /modified_by="JanneSurface"
                     /modified_by="hbeyer"
                     /label="HA tag"
     CDS             complement(5262..5561)
                     /gene="PIF6(1-100)"
                     /note="[pKM022]"
                     /modified_by="hbeyer"
                     /label="PIF6(APB)"
     CDS             complement(5598..6191)
                     /gene="E protein"
                     /modified_by="JanneSurface"
                     /modified_by="hbeyer"
                     /label="E protein"
     misc_feature    complement(6213..6839)
                     /gene="IRES"
                     /note="[pKM022]"
                     /modified_by="JanneSurface"
                     /modified_by="hbeyer"
                     /label="IRES"
     ORF             complement(6861..9257)
                     /Genetic_code="Standard"
                     /Reading_frame=3
                     /created_by="ORF Finder"
                     /label="ORF 17 (frame 3)"
     CDS             complement(6864..6884)
                     /gene="NLS"
                     /modified_by="hbeyer"
                     /label="NLS"
     CDS             complement(6885..7268)
                     /gene="VP16"
                     /modified_by="hbeyer"
                     /label="VP16"
     CDS             complement(7308..9257)
                     /gene="PhyB (1-650)"
                     /modified_by="hbeyer"
                     /label="PhyB(N)"
     promoter        complement(9289..10470)
                     /note="strong constitutive promoter for human elongation 
                     factor EF-1-alpha"
                     /label="EF-1-alpha promoter"
     primer_bind     complement(9321..9341)
                     /note="Human elongation factor-1a promoter, forward
                     primer"
                     /label="EF1a-F"
ORIGIN      
        1 aggcgagacc ctgtctcaca aaataaagta agcccggact gagtgcggaa aggcgggcct
       61 ggcgggtctg gtctccccat gcgggccacc agaggccctg cagccttcag tcgcttgaag
      121 gggtaatggc gcttccactc acaaacatgg cggacagagc gtgtgaacga gatgaacagc
      181 ccctcaaaaa tatggccgcc gaggctggac ggccgtgccc cagcagcacc gcctccgcgc
      241 cccacgtgat ctctcgccgg gcacagcgct gaccgcggag gtccaaccgg aagaatgtcc
      301 ggattggaca ttcggaagag ggcccgcctt ccctggggaa tctctgcgca cgcgcagaac
      361 gcttcgacca atgaaaacac aggaagccgt ccgcgcaacc gcgttgcgtc acttctgccg
      421 cccctgtttc aaggtatata gccgtagacg gaacttcgcc tttctctcgg ccttagcgcc
      481 atttttttgg gtgagtgttt tttggttcct gcgttgggat tccgtgtaca atccatagac
      541 atctgacctc ggcacttagc atcatcacag caaactaact gtagcctttc tctctttccc
      601 tgtagaaacc tctgcacctg aggccaccat gttgagcaag ggcgaggagc tgttcaccgg
      661 ggtggtgccc atcctggtcg agctggacgg cgacgtaaac ggccacaagt tcagcgtgtc
      721 cggcgagggc gagggcgatg ccacctacgg caagctgacc ctgaagttca tctgcaccac
      781 cggcaagctg cccgtgccct ggcccaccct cgtgaccacc ctgacctacg gcgtgcagtg
      841 cttcagccgc taccccgacc acatgaagca gcacgacttc ttcaagtccg ccatgcccga
      901 aggctacgtc caggagcgca ccatcttctt caaggacgac ggcaactaca agacccgcgc
      961 cgaggtgaag ttcgagggcg acaccctggt gaaccgcatc gagctgaagg gcatcgactt
     1021 caaggaggac ggcaacatcc tggggcacaa gctggagtac aactacaaca gccacaacgt
     1081 ctatatcatg gccgacaagc agaagaacgg catcaaggtg aacttcaaga tccgccacaa
     1141 catcgaggac ggcagcgtgc agctcgccga ccactaccag cagaacaccc ccatcggcga
     1201 cggccccgtg ctgctgcccg acaaccacta cctgagcacc cagtccgccc tgagcaaaga
     1261 ccccaacgag aagcgcgatc acatggtcct gctggagttc gtgaccgccg ccgggatcac
     1321 tctcggcatg gacgagctgt acaagggcag tggagctact aacttcagcc tgctgaagca
     1381 ggctggtgac gtcgaggaga atcctggccc catgaccgag tacaagccca cggtgcgcct
     1441 cgccacccgc gacgacgtcc ccagggccgt acgcaccctc gccgccgcgt tcgccgacta
     1501 ccccgccacg cgccacaccg tcgatccgga ccgccacatc gagcgggtca ccgagctgca
     1561 agaactcttc ctcacgcgcg tcgggctcga catcggcaag gtgtgggtcg cggacgacgg
     1621 cgccgcggtg gcggtctgga ccacgccgga gagcgtcgaa gcgggggcgg tgttcgccga
     1681 gatcggcccg cgcatggccg agttgagcgg ttcccggctg gccgcgcagc aacagatgga
     1741 aggcctcctg gcgccgcacc ggcccaagga gcccgcgtgg ttcctggcca ccgtcggcgt
     1801 ctcgcccgac caccagggca agggtctggg cagcgccgtc gtgctccccg gagtggaggc
     1861 ggccgagcgc gccggggtgc ccgccttcct ggagacctcc gcgccccgca acctcccctt
     1921 ctacgagcgg ctcggcttca ccgtcaccgc cgacgtcgag gtgcccgaag gaccgcgcac
     1981 ctggtgcatg acccgcaagc ccggtgcctg attcgaaggc ctgtcgtgaa ttcactcctc
     2041 aggtgcaggc tgcctatcag aaggtggtgg ctggtgtggc caatgccctg gctcacaaat
     2101 accactgaga tctttttccc tctgccaaaa attatgggga catcatgaag ccccttgagc
     2161 atctgacttc tggctaataa aggaaattta ttttcattgc aatagtgtgt tggaattttt
     2221 tgtgtctctc actcggaagg acatatggga gggcaaatca tttaaaacat cagaatgagt
     2281 atttggttta gagtttggca acatatgcca tatgctggct gccatgaact agctactcgg
     2341 gaccccttac cgaaacatcg ccgcattctg cagaggagtc gagtgtatgt aaacttctga
     2401 cccactggga atgtgatgaa agaaataaaa gctgaaatga atcattctct ctactattat
     2461 tctgatattt cacattctta aaataaagtg gtgatcctaa ctgacctaag acagggaatt
     2521 tttactagga ttaaatgtca ggaattgtga aaaagtgagt ttaaatgtat ttggctaagg
     2581 tgtatgtaaa cttccgactt caactgtata gggatccgct tcctcgctca ctgactcgct
     2641 gcgctcggtc gttcggctgc ggcgagcggt atcagctcac tcaaaggcgg taatacggtt
     2701 atccacagaa tcaggggata acgcaggaaa gaacatgtga gcaaaaggcc agcaaaaggc
     2761 caggaaccgt aaaaaggccg cgttgctggc gtttttccat aggctccgcc cccctgacga
     2821 gcatcacaaa aatcgacgct caagtcagag gtggcgaaac ccgacaggac tataaagata
     2881 ccaggcgttt ccccctggaa gctccctcgt gcgctctcct gttccgaccc tgccgcttac
     2941 cggatacctg tccgcctttc tcccttcggg aagcgtggcg ctttctcata gctcacgctg
     3001 taggtatctc agttcggtgt aggtcgttcg ctccaagctg ggctgtgtgc acgaaccccc
     3061 cgttcagccc gaccgctgcg ccttatccgg taactatcgt cttgagtcca acccggtaag
     3121 acacgactta tcgccactgg cagcagccac tggtaacagg attagcagag cgaggtatgt
     3181 aggcggtgct acagagttct tgaagtggtg gcctaactac ggctacacta gaagaacagt
     3241 atttggtatc tgcgctctgc tgaagccagt taccttcgga aaaagagttg gtagctcttg
     3301 atccggcaaa caaaccaccg ctggtagcgg tggttttttt gtttgcaagc agcagattac
     3361 gcgcagaaaa aaaggatctc aagaagatcc tttgatcttt tctacggggt ctgacgctca
     3421 gtggaacgaa aactcacgtt aagggatttt ggtcatgaga ttatcaaaaa ggatcttcac
     3481 ctagatcctt ttaaattaaa aatgaagttt taaatcaatc taaagtatat atgagtaaac
     3541 ttggtctgac agttaccaat gcttaatcag tgaggcacct atctcagcga tctgtctatt
     3601 tcgttcatcc atagttgcct gactccccgt cgtgtagata actacgatac gggagggctt
     3661 accatctggc cccagtgctg caatgatacc gcgagaccca cgctcaccgg ctccagattt
     3721 atcagcaata aaccagccag ccggaagggc cgagcgcaga agtggtcctg caactttatc
     3781 cgcctccatc cagtctatta attgttgccg ggaagctaga gtaagtagtt cgccagttaa
     3841 tagtttgcgc aacgttgttg ccattgctac aggcatcgtg gtgtcacgct cgtcgtttgg
     3901 tatggcttca ttcagctccg gttcccaacg atcaaggcga gttacatgat cccccatgtt
     3961 gtgcaaaaaa gcggttagct ccttcggtcc tccgatcgtt gtcagaagta agttggccgc
     4021 agtgttatca ctcatggtta tggcagcact gcataattct cttactgtca tgccatccgt
     4081 aagatgcttt tctgtgactg gtgagtactc aaccaagtca ttctgagaat agtgtatgcg
     4141 gcgaccgagt tgctcttgcc cggcgtcaat acgggataat accgcgccac atagcagaac
     4201 tttaaaagtg ctcatcattg gaaaacgttc ttcggggcga aaactctcaa ggatcttacc
     4261 gctgttgaga tccagttcga tgtaacccac tcgtgcaccc aactgatctt cagcatcttt
     4321 tactttcacc agcgtttctg ggtgagcaaa aacaggaagg caaaatgccg caaaaaaggg
     4381 aataagggcg acacggaaat gttgaatact catactcttc ctttttcaat attattgaag
     4441 catttatcag ggttattgtc tcatgagcgg atacatattt gaatgtattt agaaaaataa
     4501 acaaataggg gttccgcgca catttccccg aaaagtgcca cctgatgcgg tgtgaaatac
     4561 cgcacagatg cgtaaggaga aaataccgca tcaggaaatt gtaagcgtta atattttgtt
     4621 aaaattggat ccctatacag ttgaagtcgg aagtttacat acacttaagt tggagtcatt
     4681 aaaactcgtt tttcaactac tccacaaatt tcttgttaac aaacaatagt tttggcaagt
     4741 cagttaggac atctactttg tgcatgacac aagtcatttt tccaacaatt gtttacagac
     4801 agattatttc acttataatt cactgtatca caattccagt gggtcagaag tttacataca
     4861 ctaagttcga ctcctctgca gaatgcggcg atgtttcggt aaggggtccg ctatctagta
     4921 ggcccagctg gttctttccg cctcagaagc catagagccc accgcatccc cagcatgcct
     4981 gctattgtct tcccaatcct cccccttgct gtcctgcccc accccacccc ccagaataga
     5041 atgacaccta ctcagacaat gcgatgcaat ttcctcattt tattaggaaa ggacagtggg
     5101 agtggcacct tccagggtca aggaaggcac gggggagggg caaacaacag atggctggca
     5161 actagaaggc acagtcgagg ctgatcagcg agctctagag aattgatccc caagcttggc
     5221 ctgacaggcc tttaagcgta atctggaaca tcgtatgggt agtcaacatg tttattgctt
     5281 tccaacatgt ttgtttcatg ggcagcagca acatgacttt gtggaacaac ctgcgtgtcc
     5341 ccgagatttg tgatggcacc accaccacca tggatgatac tcttcatgaa atcctcgtta
     5401 tactctgcct catacaaatc catgatcgat ttggtacgtt gattatgcag agaaacgttg
     5461 gatctttggc cctttgcaag aatctggcca ttctcaaaca caagctccat atactcttga
     5521 tcgcttaacc tgcaacaata atcggttggt aagaacatca taccagcact accagcacta
     5581 ccagcactgt taattaagct gtacgcggac gcatgtgcct ggaggagttg gaaatcgtcg
     5641 tgttcgggaa acattaaaca caggatggca gcgatctgag ccagcacatg atcagctagc
     5701 tcaccatccg gatcgacggc ccactgcatc gtcgcgccag cgatgaccga gtgcaggagc
     5761 aactcagctg ccgcaggagc acctgggggc agtcgcttgc ggatcccctc caccaccgcg
     5821 cggttccgct ggatcgcaag cgtgcgtagc tccggcacct ggagctcgta ccaggagatg
     5881 agatagttca ccgagaagtc gttgcgagtg ttcatgctcc gaacgagcac ctgcaaaaat
     5941 tcccagagcc cttgcggccc tgcgcctatc ggtatcgcat tcaggtaatg ccgcacctgc
     6001 tcgacgccgc gctccatcat cctcaccagc agcgtatcgc ggttggtgaa gcgctggatt
     6061 aacgctgcgc gggagagccc cacctccttt gctactccgc tgagcgtgaa ctctatggga
     6121 ccgcaacgct tcagcactac ggtggcggcc tcgagtacct cgtcatcgga cttgagcttg
     6181 gggcggggca tggtggcgat atcgccgcaa tccaattcgc tttatgataa caatctgtga
     6241 ttgtcaccat aagcagccac aataaaataa aaggaaacac ggacacccaa agtagtcggt
     6301 tccgccacgg acttgcgcgt tacgacaggc caatcactgg tttgtgacca cctgctccga
     6361 ggttgggatt agccgcattc aggggccgga ggattcttat gtagctcaat aggctcttca
     6421 caccttgttc acaactagcg tcccatggcg ttagccatag gtaggccgcc aacgcagcct
     6481 ggaccaccgt caccggtgag ggatgtccag actcatcagc ctaagctaca ctctggggtt
     6541 gagtgctgag cgcaacgcat cgaagattcc gaggtggtac tgggcttctc gaagtacata
     6601 agcggataac ggatccgtcg ctttcaacca cgcaagcagt ctatacgaca tcaccgggga
     6661 aacagaagtg cttgttcgtg gtggtactgg tttgtacccc cttctattga acttggtttt
     6721 gtgcgtctaa gttacgggaa gggagtataa aacaggcgta caagggtacc gcaataccgg
     6781 agtactagcc gccacgtggg cctctggggt gggtacaacc ccagagctgt tttaagcttg
     6841 ggctgcaggt cgactctaga tcacaccttc cgctttttct tgggcccacc gtactcgtca
     6901 attccaaggg catcggtaaa catctgctca aactcgaagt cggccatatc cagagcgccg
     6961 tagggggcgg agtcgtgggg ggtaaatccc ggacccgggg aatccccgtc ccccaacatg
     7021 tccagatcga aatcgtctag cgcgtcggca tgcgccatcg ccacgtcctc gccgtctaag
     7081 tggagctcgt cccccaggct gacatcggtc gggggggccg tcgacagtct gcgcgtgtgt
     7141 cccgcgggga gaaaggacag gcgcggagcc gccagccccg cctcttcggg ggcgtcgtcg
     7201 tccgggagat cgagcaggcc ctcgatggta gacccgtaat tgtttttcgt acgcgcgcgg
     7261 ctgtacgcgg aaccagcact accagcacta ccagcactat cgaattcacc taactcatca
     7321 atcccctgtt cccccgccat atccctacat ggctgaacca caccatccac aactttagag
     7381 ttcatagccg cctcagattc tttaaaagag tctctcagaa taagctggag cgagtgaatc
     7441 gcatccattt ccgcagtttc ccatggctga ctccggctct taacaacttc aagaaaagcc
     7501 tgaaaggacg aacgaggatg cattcgttgc ccatcatctt tatcctccgg atgatgctta
     7561 gcgcctcccc atttgatttc tttcgcagtg tgagatcgaa accaaaaaag aaagtctctt
     7621 tttgtgatat atgcaactgc cataccgcac acagcatccc ctaacgcagc tgcaccggga
     7681 taccccgcat cgcctaaact atcagtgctt aatccggttg aatccgcatg attcgcaagc
     7741 aaccactcca caacatcttt tatctgaact tcactaggag caacacccaa cgggtaatac
     7801 ttcccgtggt aaagaaatgc tgcaccgtca catttcacta agtccatgat actgggactc
     7861 tgtgtaacaa ttccagcagg cgagtcacgc agaagcatat cacataacag tgtctgcgtt
     7921 ctcaaaacgc gtttctctga catttgcaaa gctaactgca attccatgtt taactgtaaa
     7981 ccgaaagcct gcatcaaaaa ctcacaagca taccttagcg gaaacggtat gcagcgagaa
     8041 gaagtgtgat ggcaaacaac caaaccccaa agcctcatcg agcttcttcc actagctaca
     8101 ttgctcccat catcttcatt tccattgatt ataaccgcca ttgctaaaga cgcaatagat
     8161 cccatgttag ccatatactg agagtgacaa ccatgaggag ccctaagagt agaaccaacc
     8221 aagcacatag actgagttag cctatcgtcc tggaccacaa gaacaggtgt ggcattgcaa
     8281 tctactatca ttcggacacg gttctgctta aacaagaacc ttgacgcttg aggaatatca
     8341 gtagcaggat aatgcagtcc aatataaggc tctaaatcat ctcgtttact ctcagctaca
     8401 acttctccat gctcatcttc atgaaactta taaaccataa cacgatcata accagtcaag
     8461 tccctcacac tttccacgac agtgtcacac aaaagcttaa tatctccacc aggaagagcc
     8521 tgtaactgag aaatcgcacg aaccgcgagt ttctgcgatt gaacagcacc agcaatagaa
     8581 agcgcaggat cttcagttct agctggctct aaatcaataa caacaccaac atcaatccta
     8641 tgaagaatgg cgtaaaacgg tttaccagta ttcttggaat ggatccaaac cggatttaac
     8701 aaggtaatct ctcgagcaac gaaagcacgc tcgagtagaa tcgagctcga agaagtgaac
     8761 aaagatctca catcagttcc catagctaga atctcaggtt tctcaagagt aggaacagat
     8821 tgaggcataa tccctaacat ttctctggcg ttttcactgt aaccgatgat ccggaaactg
     8881 gattcatcga cggcgatcat acatccgaaa ggctgaatgt aaccacctcg ctggattcga
     8941 gagagataag ctgtgatctg ttgctcaggt acagaggaac cgtacgtcgt cgttttgagt
     9001 gattgtgagt agtcgaatga tttccctgat tcgccggatt gttcgaaaac ggcgtggagt
     9061 cttgcgtcga cggtgtactg ttgaattgct ttgctcattg attcagtgtt gcttcttggt
     9121 ctgagagatt tcgttcccga cgattgagct tgttctcctc ctcttcggtt attaggagtg
     9181 tgacttgacg acggttcttc ttctccgcca cggccaccgc cacggccacc gccactaccc
     9241 ccgactccgg aaaccatggt ggcctcagag gccagcttgg ggtagttttc acgacacctt
     9301 aaatggaaga aaaaaacttt gaaccactgt ctgaggcttg agaatgaacc aagatccaaa
     9361 ctcaaaaagg gcaaattcca aggagaatta catcaagtgc caagctggcc taacttcagt
     9421 ctccacccac tcagtatggg gaaactccat cgcataaaac ccctcccccc aacctaaaga
     9481 cgacgtactc caaaagctcg agaactaatc gaggtgcctg gacggcgccc ggtactccgt
     9541 ggagtcacat gaagcgacgg ctgaggacgg aaaggccctt ttcctttgtg tgggtgactc
     9601 acccgcccgc tctcccgagc gccgcgtcct ccattttgag ctccctgcag cagggccggg
     9661 aagcggccat ctttccgctc acgcaactgg tgccgaccgg gccagccttg ccgcccaggg
     9721 cggggcgata cacggcggcg cgaggccagg caccagagca ggccggccag cttgagacta
     9781 cccccgtccg attctcggtg gccgcgctcg caggccccgc ctcgccgaac atgtgcgctg
     9841 ggacgcacgg gccccgtcgc cgcccgcggc cccaaaaacc gaaataccag tgtgcagatc
     9901 ttggcccgca tttacaagac tatcttgcca gaaaaaaagc gtcgcagcag gtcatcaaaa
     9961 attttaaatg gctagagact tatcgaaagc agcgagacag gcgcgaaggt gccaccagat
    10021 tcgcacgcgg cggccccagc gcccaagcca ggcctcaact caagcacgag gcgaaggggc
    10081 tccttaagcg caaggcctcg aactctccca cccacttcca acccgaagct cgggatcaag
    10141 aatcacgtac tgcagccagg ggcgtggaag taattcaagg cacgcaaggg ccataacccg
    10201 taaagaggcc aggcccgcgg gaaccacaca cggcacttac ctgtgttctg gcggcaaacc
    10261 cgttgcgaaa aagaacgttc acggcgacta ctgcacttat atacggttct cccccaccct
    10321 cgggaaaaag gcggagccag tacacgacat cactttccca gtttaccccg cgccaccttc
    10381 tctaggcacc ggttcaattg ccgacccctc cccccaactt ctcggggact gtgggcgatg
    10441 tgcgctctgc ccactgacgg gcaccggagc ctct
//
