# Supplementary material for: Genetically-stable engineered optogenetic gene switches modulate spatial cell morphogenesis in two- and three-dimensional tissue cultures
Source: Nat Commun. 2024 Dec 2;15:10470. doi: 10.1038/s41467-024-54350-7 (PMC11612184; doi:10.1038/s41467-024-54350-7)
Supplement: Supplementary file 8 — Supplementary Data 1 [file 41467_2024_54350_MOESM8_ESM.zip › Supplementary Data 1/pDD203.gb]

LOCUS       pDD203_Copy             7786 bp    DNA     circular UNA 31-AUG-2022
DEFINITION  5 reads from 5 documents assembled using Geneious.
ACCESSION   urn.local...nx-f8yull1
VERSION     urn.local...nx-f8yull1
KEYWORDS    .
SOURCE      
  ORGANISM  
            .
FEATURES             Location/Qualifiers
     misc_feature    1..35
                     /created_by="hbeyer"
                     /label="etr"
     misc_feature    36..70
                     /created_by="hbeyer"
                     /label="etr"
     misc_feature    71..105
                     /created_by="hbeyer"
                     /label="etr"
     misc_feature    106..140
                     /created_by="hbeyer"
                     /label="etr"
     misc_feature    148..182
                     /created_by="hbeyer"
                     /label="etr"
     misc_feature    183..217
                     /created_by="hbeyer"
                     /label="etr"
     misc_feature    218..252
                     /created_by="hbeyer"
                     /label="etr"
     misc_feature    253..287
                     /created_by="hbeyer"
                     /label="etr"
     promoter        297..396
                     /gene="pCMVmin"
                     /Transferred_From="pKM081 - Hind/XbaI"
                     /Transferred_Similarity="100.00%"
                     /modified_by="hbeyer"
                     /label="CMVmin"
     CDS             456..1514
                     /created_by="hbeyer"
                     /modified_by="hbeyer"
                     /Transferred_From="DDPCR203.2"
                     /Transferred_Similarity="100.00%"
                     /label="mWnt-3A"
     CDS             456..512
                     /created_by="hbeyer"
                     /label="SP"
     ORF             456..1514
                     /Genetic_code="Standard"
                     /Reading_frame=3
                     /created_by="ORF Finder"
                     /label="ORF 1 (frame 3)"
     misc_feature    1530..2156
                     /gene="IRES"
                     /Transferred_From="DDPCR203.3"
                     /Transferred_Similarity="100.00%"
                     /modified_by="hbeyer"
                     /label="IRES"
     CDS             2180..2887
                     /X-Transferred_From="DDPCR1.3"
                     /X-Transferred_Similarity="100.00%"
                     /Transferred_From="DDPCR203.4"
                     /Transferred_Similarity="100.00%"
                     /label="mCherry"
     ORF             2180..2929
                     /Genetic_code="Standard"
                     /Reading_frame=2
                     /created_by="ORF Finder"
                     /label="ORF 4 (frame 2)"
     CDS             2900..2926
                     /created_by="hbeyer"
                     /Transferred_From="DDPCR203.4"
                     /Transferred_Similarity="100.00%"
                     /label="HA"
     terminator      2955..3199
                     /Imported_from="<a
                     href=""http://wishart.biology.ualberta.ca/PlasMapper"">Pla
                     sMapper</a>"
                     /Transferred_From="SV40_PA term"
                     /Transferred_Similarity="96.34%"
                     /modified_by="hbeyer"
                     /label="SV40_PA"
     promoter        3211..3822
                     /note="RPBSA; RPBSA promoter; color: #cc0000; constitutive
                     promoter; direction: RIGHT"
                     /Transferred_From="DDPCR203.1"
                     /Transferred_Similarity="100.00%"
                     /label="RPBSA promoter"
     promoter        3211..3645
                     /note="RPL13a Promoter; color: #cc0000; direction: RIGHT"
                     /Transferred_From="DDPCR203.1"
                     /Transferred_Similarity="100.00%"
                     /label="RPL13a Promoter"
     exon            3645..3697
                     /note="RPL41 exon1; color: #cc0000; direction: RIGHT"
                     /Transferred_From="DDPCR203.1"
                     /Transferred_Similarity="100.00%"
                     /label="RPL41 exon1"
     intron          3698..3812
                     /note="RPL41 intron1; color: #cc0000; direction: RIGHT"
                     /Transferred_From="DDPCR203.1"
                     /Transferred_Similarity="100.00%"
                     /label="RPL41 intron1"
     exon            3813..3822
                     /note="RPL41 exon2; color: #cc0000; direction: RIGHT"
                     /Transferred_From="DDPCR203.1"
                     /Transferred_Similarity="100.00%"
                     /label="RPL41 exon2"
     CDS             3836..4861
                     /codon_start=1
                     /gene="aph(4)-Ia"
                     /product="aminoglycoside phosphotransferase from E. coli"
                     /note="HygR; color: #ccffcc; confers resistance to
                     hygromycin"
                     /Transferred_Translation="MKKPELTATSVEKFLIEKFDSVSDLMQLSEGE
                     ESRAFSFDVGGRGYVLRVNSCADGFYKDRYVYRHFASAALPIPEVLDIGEFSESLTYC
                     ISRRAQGVTLQDLPETELPAVLQPVAEAMDAIAAADLSQTSGFGPFGPQGIGQYTTWR
                     DFICAIADPHVYHWQTVMDDTVSASVAQALDELMLWAEDCPEVRHLVHADFGSNNVLT
                     DNGRITAVIDWSEAMFGDSQYEVANIFFWRPWLACMEQQTRYFERRHPELAGSPRLRA
                     YMLRIGLDQLYQSLVDGNFDDAAWAQGRCDAIVRSGAGTVGRTQIARRSAAVWTDGCV
                     EVLADSGNRRPSTRPRAKE"
                     /modified_by="hbeyer"
                     /Transferred_From="DDPCR203.1"
                     /Transferred_Similarity="100.00%"
                     /label="HygR"
     ORF             3836..4861
                     /Genetic_code="Standard"
                     /Reading_frame=2
                     /created_by="ORF Finder"
                     /label="ORF 8 (frame 2)"
     misc_feature    4879..5179
                     /note="color: #cc0000; direction: RIGHT; rBG-pA; rabbit
                     beta-globin polyadenylation signal"
                     /modified_by="hbeyer"
                     /Transferred_From="DDPCR203.1"
                     /Transferred_Similarity="100.00%"
                     /label="rabbit beta-globin polyadenylation signal"
     misc_feature    5190..5231
                     /note="3'-proxITR; color: #cc0000; modified region
                     proximal to 3'-ITR - contains CTCF binding sites"
                     /modified_by="hbeyer"
                     /Transferred_From="DDPCR203.1"
                     /Transferred_Similarity="100.00%"
                     /label="modified region proximal to 3'-ITR - contains CTCF
                     binding sites"
     misc_feature    5232..5456
                     /note="3'-ITR; Sleeping Beauty inverted tandem repeat;
                     color: #cc00cc"
                     /modified_by="hbeyer"
                     /Transferred_From="DDPCR203.1"
                     /Transferred_Similarity="100.00%"
                     /label="Sleeping Beauty inverted tandem repeat"
     misc_feature    5457..5460
                     /note="color: #cc0000; tata"
                     /modified_by="hbeyer"
                     /Transferred_From="DDPCR203.1"
                     /Transferred_Similarity="100.00%"
                     /label="TATA"
     rep_origin      complement(5644..6232)
                     /direction="LEFT"
                     /note="color: #ffff00; high-copy-number
                     colE1/pMB1/pBR322/pUC origin of  replication; ori"
                     /Transferred_From="DDPCR203.1"
                     /Transferred_Similarity="100.00%"
                     /label="ori rep origin"
     CDS             complement(6403..7263)
                     /codon_start=1
                     /gene="bla"
                     /product="beta-lactamase"
                     /note="AmpR; This feature has 2 segments:
                     ���1:�5210�..�6001�/�#ccffcc
                     ���2:�6002�..�6070�/�#ccffcc�/�signal�sequence; confers
                     resistance to ampicillin, carbenicillin, and related
                     antibiotics"
                     /Transferred_Translation="MSIQHFRVALIPFFAAFCLPVFAHPETLVKVK
                     DAEDQLGARVGYIELDLNSGKILESFRPEERFPMMSTFKVLLCGAVLSRIDAGQEQLG
                     RRIHYSQNDLVEYSPVTEKHLTDGMTVRELCSAAITMSDNTAANLLLTTIGGPKELTA
                     FLHNMGDHVTRLDRWEPELNEAIPNDERDTTMPVAMATTLRKLLTGELLTLASRQQLI
                     DWMEADKVAGPLLRSALPAGWFIADKSGAGERGSRGIIAALGPDGKPSRIVVIYTTGS
                     QATMDERNRQIAEIGASLIKHW"
                     /Transferred_From="DDPCR203.1"
                     /Transferred_Similarity="100.00%"
                     /modified_by="hbeyer"
                     /label="bla"
     ORF             complement(6403..7263)
                     /Genetic_code="Standard"
                     /Reading_frame=2
                     /created_by="ORF Finder"
                     /label="ORF 38 (frame 2)"
     promoter        complement(7264..7368)
                     /gene="bla"
                     /note="AmpR promoter; color: #ffffff; direction: LEFT"
                     /Transferred_From="DDPCR203.1"
                     /Transferred_Similarity="100.00%"
                     /label="bla promoter"
     misc_feature    7484..7487
                     /note="color: #cc0000; tata"
                     /modified_by="hbeyer"
                     /Transferred_From="DDPCR203.1"
                     /Transferred_Similarity="100.00%"
                     /label="TATA"
     misc_feature    7488..7712
                     /note="5'-ITR; Sleeping Beauty inverted tandem repeat;
                     color: #cc00cc"
                     /modified_by="hbeyer"
                     /Transferred_From="DDPCR203.1"
                     /Transferred_Similarity="100.00%"
                     /label="Sleeping Beauty inverted tandem repeat"
     misc_feature    7718..7759
                     /note="5'-proxITR; color: #cc0000; modified region
                     proximal to 5'-ITR - contains CTCF binding sites"
                     /modified_by="hbeyer"
                     /Transferred_From="DDPCR203.1"
                     /Transferred_Similarity="100.00%"
                     /label="modified region proximal to 5'-ITR - contains CTCF
                     binding sites"
ORIGIN      
        1 gattgaatat aaccgacgtg actgttacat ttagggattg aatataaccg acgtgactgt
       61 tacatttagg gattgaatat aaccgacgtg actgttacat ttagggattg aatataaccg
      121 acgtgactgt tacatttagg gataaacgat tgaatataac cgacgtgact gttacattta
      181 gggattgaat ataaccgacg tgactgttac atttagggat tgaatataac cgacgtgact
      241 gttacattta gggattgaat ataaccgacg tgactgttac atttagggat gctagcccta
      301 tataagcaga gctcgtttag tgaaccgtca gatcgcctgg agacgccatc cacgctgttt
      361 tgacctccat agaagacacc gggaccgatc cagcctccgc ggccccggta ccgaattcga
      421 gctcgcccgg ggatcctcta gagtcagctt ccaccatggc tcctctcgga tacctcttag
      481 tgctctgcag cctgaagcag gctctgggca gctacccgat ctggtggtcc ttggctgtgg
      541 gaccccagta ctcctctctg agcactcagc ccattctctg tgccagcatc ccaggcctgg
      601 taccgaagca gctgcgcttc tgcaggaact acgtggagat catgcccagc gtggctgagg
      661 gtgtcaaagc gggcatccag gagtgccagc accagttccg aggccggcgt tggaactgca
      721 ccaccgtcag caacagcctg gccatctttg gccctgttct ggacaaagcc acccgggagt
      781 cagcctttgt ccatgccatc gcctccgctg gagtagcttt cgcagtgaca cgctcctgtg
      841 cagagggatc agctgctatc tgtgggtgca gcagccgcct ccagggctcc ccaggcgagg
      901 gctggaagtg gggcggctgt agtgaggaca ttgaatttgg aggaatggtc tctcgggagt
      961 ttgccgatgc cagggagaac cggccggatg cccgctctgc catgaaccgt cacaacaatg
     1021 aggctgggcg ccaggccatc gccagtcaca tgcacctcaa gtgcaaatgc cacgggctat
     1081 ctggcagctg tgaagtgaag acctgctggt ggtcgcagcc ggacttccgc accatcgggg
     1141 atttcctcaa ggacaagtat gacagtgcct cggagatggt ggtagagaaa caccgagagt
     1201 ctcgtggctg ggtggagacc ctgaggccac gttacacgta cttcaaggtg ccgacagaac
     1261 gcgacctggt ctactacgag gcctcaccca acttctgcga acctaacccc gaaaccggct
     1321 ccttcgggac gcgtgaccgc acctgcaatg tgagctcgca tggcatagat gggtgcgacc
     1381 tgttgtgctg cgggcgcggg cataacgcgc gcactgagcg acggagggag aaatgccact
     1441 gtgttttcca ttggtgctgc tacgtcagct gccaggagtg cacacgtgtc tatgacgtgc
     1501 acacctgcaa gtaggtcgac ctgcagccca agcttaaaac agctctgggg ttgtacccac
     1561 cccagaggcc cacgtggcgg ctagtactcc ggtattgcgg tacccttgta cgcctgtttt
     1621 atactccctt cccgtaactt agacgcacaa aaccaagttc aatagaaggg ggtacaaacc
     1681 agtaccacca cgaacaagca cttctgtttc cccggtgatg tcgtatagac tgcttgcgtg
     1741 gttgaaagcg acggatccgt tatccgctta tgtacttcga gaagcccagt accacctcgg
     1801 aatcttcgat gcgttgcgct cagcactcaa ccccagagtg tagcttaggc tgatgagtct
     1861 ggacatccct caccggtgac ggtggtccag gctgcgttgg cggcctacct atggctaacg
     1921 ccatgggacg ctagttgtga acaaggtgtg aagagcctat tgagctacat aagaatcctc
     1981 cggcccctga atgcggctaa tcccaacctc ggagcaggtg gtcacaaacc agtgattggc
     2041 ctgtcgtaac gcgcaagtcc gtggcggaac cgactacttt gggtgtccgt gtttcctttt
     2101 attttattgt ggctgcttat ggtgacaatc acagattgtt atcataaagc gaattggatt
     2161 gcggccgcga attcccacca tggtgagcaa gggcgaggag gataacatgg ccatcatcaa
     2221 ggagttcatg cgcttcaagg tgcacatgga gggctccgtg aacggccacg agttcgagat
     2281 cgagggcgag ggcgagggcc gcccctacga gggcacccag accgccaagc tgaaggtgac
     2341 caagggtggc cccctgccct tcgcctggga catcctgtcc cctcagttca tgtacggctc
     2401 caaggcctac gtgaagcacc ccgccgacat ccccgactac ttgaagctgt ccttccccga
     2461 gggcttcaag tgggagcgcg tgatgaactt cgaggacggc ggcgtggtga ccgtgaccca
     2521 ggactcctcc ctgcaggacg gcgagttcat ctacaaggtg aagctgcgcg gcaccaactt
     2581 cccctccgac ggccccgtaa tgcagaagaa gaccatgggc tgggaggcct cctccgagcg
     2641 gatgtacccc gaggacggcg ccctgaaggg cgagatcaag cagaggctga agctgaagga
     2701 cggcggccac tacgacgctg aggtcaagac cacctacaag gccaagaagc ccgtgcagct
     2761 gcccggcgcc tacaacgtca acatcaagtt ggacatcacc tcccacaacg aggactacac
     2821 catcgtggaa cagtacgaac gcgccgaggg ccgccactcc accggcggca tggacgagct
     2881 gtacaagggc agcggatcct acccttacga cgtaccggat tacgcttaat ctagagtcga
     2941 cctgcagccc aagcttcgat ccagacatga taagatacat tgatgagttt ggacaaacca
     3001 caactagaat gcagtgaaaa aaatgcttta tttgtgaaat ttgtgatgct attgctttat
     3061 ttgtaaccat tataagctgc aataaacaag ttaacaacaa caattgcatt cattttatgt
     3121 ttcaggttca gggggaggtg tgggaggttt tttaaagcaa gtaaaacctc tacaaatgtg
     3181 gtatggctga ttatgatcct gcctcctagg cgagaccctg tctcacaaaa taaagtaagc
     3241 ccggactgag tgcggaaagg cgggcctggc gggtctggtc tccccatgcg ggccaccaga
     3301 ggccctgcag ccttcagtcg cttgaagggg taatggcgct tccactcaca aacatggcgg
     3361 acagagcgtg tgaacgagat gaacagcccc tcaaaaatat ggccgccgag gctggacggc
     3421 cgtgccccag cagcaccgcc tccgcgcccc acgtgatctc tcgccgggca cagcgctgac
     3481 cgcggaggtc caaccggaag aatgtccgga ttggacattc ggaagagggc ccgccttccc
     3541 tggggaatct ctgcgcacgc gcagaacgct tcgaccaatg aaaacacagg aagccgtccg
     3601 cgcaaccgcg ttgcgtcact tctgccgccc ctgtttcaag gtatatagcc gtagacggaa
     3661 cttcgccttt ctctcggcct tagcgccatt tttttgggtg agtgtttttt ggttcctgcg
     3721 ttgggattcc gtgtacaatc catagacatc tgacctcggc acttagcatc atcacagcaa
     3781 actaactgta gcctttctct ctttccctgt agaaacctct gcacctgagg ccaccatgaa
     3841 aaagcctgaa ctcaccgcga cgtctgtcga gaagtttctg atcgaaaagt tcgacagcgt
     3901 ctccgacctg atgcagctct cggagggcga agaatctcgt gctttcagct tcgatgtagg
     3961 agggcgtgga tatgtcctgc gggtaaatag ctgcgccgat ggtttctaca aagatcgtta
     4021 tgtttatcgg cactttgcat cggccgcgct cccgattccg gaagtgcttg acattgggga
     4081 attcagcgag agcctgacct attgcatctc ccgccgtgca cagggtgtca cgttgcaaga
     4141 cctgcctgaa accgaactgc ccgctgttct gcagccggtc gcggaggcca tggatgcgat
     4201 cgctgcggcc gatcttagcc agacgagcgg gttcggccca ttcggaccgc aaggaatcgg
     4261 tcaatacact acatggcgtg atttcatatg cgcgattgct gatccccatg tgtatcactg
     4321 gcaaactgtg atggacgaca ccgtcagtgc gtccgtcgcg caggctctcg atgagctgat
     4381 gctttgggcc gaggactgcc ccgaagtccg gcacctcgtg cacgcggatt tcggctccaa
     4441 caatgtcctg acggacaatg gccgcataac agcggtcatt gactggagcg aggcgatgtt
     4501 cggggattcc caatacgagg tcgccaacat cttcttctgg aggccgtggt tggcttgtat
     4561 ggagcagcag acgcgctact tcgagcggag gcatccggag cttgcaggat cgccgcggct
     4621 ccgggcgtat atgctccgca ttggtcttga ccaactctat cagagcttgg ttgacggcaa
     4681 tttcgatgat gcagcttggg cgcagggtcg atgcgacgca atcgtccgat ccggagccgg
     4741 gactgtcggg cgtacacaaa tcgcccgcag aagcgcggcc gtctggaccg atggctgtgt
     4801 agaagtactc gccgatagtg gaaaccgacg ccccagcact cgtccgaggg caaaggaata
     4861 gttcgaaggc ctgtcgtgaa ttcactcctc aggtgcaggc tgcctatcag aaggtggtgg
     4921 ctggtgtggc caatgccctg gctcacaaat accactgaga tctttttccc tctgccaaaa
     4981 attatgggga catcatgaag ccccttgagc atctgacttc tggctaataa aggaaattta
     5041 ttttcattgc aatagtgtgt tggaattttt tgtgtctctc actcggaagg acatatggga
     5101 gggcaaatca tttaaaacat cagaatgagt atttggttta gagtttggca acatatgcca
     5161 tatgctggct gccatgaact agctactcgg gaccccttac cgaaacatcg ccgcattctg
     5221 cagaggagtc gagtgtatgt aaacttctga cccactggga atgtgatgaa agaaataaaa
     5281 gctgaaatga atcattctct ctactattat tctgatattt cacattctta aaataaagtg
     5341 gtgatcctaa ctgacctaag acagggaatt tttactagga ttaaatgtca ggaattgtga
     5401 aaaagtgagt ttaaatgtat ttggctaagg tgtatgtaaa cttccgactt caactgtata
     5461 gggatccgct tcctcgctca ctgactcgct gcgctcggtc gttcggctgc ggcgagcggt
     5521 atcagctcac tcaaaggcgg taatacggtt atccacagaa tcaggggata acgcaggaaa
     5581 gaacatgtga gcaaaaggcc agcaaaaggc caggaaccgt aaaaaggccg cgttgctggc
     5641 gtttttccat aggctccgcc cccctgacga gcatcacaaa aatcgacgct caagtcagag
     5701 gtggcgaaac ccgacaggac tataaagata ccaggcgttt ccccctggaa gctccctcgt
     5761 gcgctctcct gttccgaccc tgccgcttac cggatacctg tccgcctttc tcccttcggg
     5821 aagcgtggcg ctttctcata gctcacgctg taggtatctc agttcggtgt aggtcgttcg
     5881 ctccaagctg ggctgtgtgc acgaaccccc cgttcagccc gaccgctgcg ccttatccgg
     5941 taactatcgt cttgagtcca acccggtaag acacgactta tcgccactgg cagcagccac
     6001 tggtaacagg attagcagag cgaggtatgt aggcggtgct acagagttct tgaagtggtg
     6061 gcctaactac ggctacacta gaagaacagt atttggtatc tgcgctctgc tgaagccagt
     6121 taccttcgga aaaagagttg gtagctcttg atccggcaaa caaaccaccg ctggtagcgg
     6181 tggttttttt gtttgcaagc agcagattac gcgcagaaaa aaaggatctc aagaagatcc
     6241 tttgatcttt tctacggggt ctgacgctca gtggaacgaa aactcacgtt aagggatttt
     6301 ggtcatgaga ttatcaaaaa ggatcttcac ctagatcctt ttaaattaaa aatgaagttt
     6361 taaatcaatc taaagtatat atgagtaaac ttggtctgac agttaccaat gcttaatcag
     6421 tgaggcacct atctcagcga tctgtctatt tcgttcatcc atagttgcct gactccccgt
     6481 cgtgtagata actacgatac gggagggctt accatctggc cccagtgctg caatgatacc
     6541 gcgagaccca cgctcaccgg ctccagattt atcagcaata aaccagccag ccggaagggc
     6601 cgagcgcaga agtggtcctg caactttatc cgcctccatc cagtctatta attgttgccg
     6661 ggaagctaga gtaagtagtt cgccagttaa tagtttgcgc aacgttgttg ccattgctac
     6721 aggcatcgtg gtgtcacgct cgtcgtttgg tatggcttca ttcagctccg gttcccaacg
     6781 atcaaggcga gttacatgat cccccatgtt gtgcaaaaaa gcggttagct ccttcggtcc
     6841 tccgatcgtt gtcagaagta agttggccgc agtgttatca ctcatggtta tggcagcact
     6901 gcataattct cttactgtca tgccatccgt aagatgcttt tctgtgactg gtgagtactc
     6961 aaccaagtca ttctgagaat agtgtatgcg gcgaccgagt tgctcttgcc cggcgtcaat
     7021 acgggataat accgcgccac atagcagaac tttaaaagtg ctcatcattg gaaaacgttc
     7081 ttcggggcga aaactctcaa ggatcttacc gctgttgaga tccagttcga tgtaacccac
     7141 tcgtgcaccc aactgatctt cagcatcttt tactttcacc agcgtttctg ggtgagcaaa
     7201 aacaggaagg caaaatgccg caaaaaaggg aataagggcg acacggaaat gttgaatact
     7261 catactcttc ctttttcaat attattgaag catttatcag ggttattgtc tcatgagcgg
     7321 atacatattt gaatgtattt agaaaaataa acaaataggg gttccgcgca catttccccg
     7381 aaaagtgcca cctgatgcgg tgtgaaatac cgcacagatg cgtaaggaga aaataccgca
     7441 tcaggaaatt gtaagcgtta atattttgtt aaaattggat ccctatacag ttgaagtcgg
     7501 aagtttacat acacttaagt tggagtcatt aaaactcgtt tttcaactac tccacaaatt
     7561 tcttgttaac aaacaatagt tttggcaagt cagttaggac atctactttg tgcatgacac
     7621 aagtcatttt tccaacaatt gtttacagac agattatttc acttataatt cactgtatca
     7681 caattccagt gggtcagaag tttacataca ctaagttcga ctcctctgca gaatgcggcg
     7741 atgtttcggt aaggggtccg ctatctagaa gcttcgaagt ttaaac
//
