# Supplementary material for: Genetically-stable engineered optogenetic gene switches modulate spatial cell morphogenesis in two- and three-dimensional tissue cultures
Source: Nat Commun. 2024 Dec 2;15:10470. doi: 10.1038/s41467-024-54350-7 (PMC11612184; doi:10.1038/s41467-024-54350-7)
Supplement: Supplementary file 8 — Supplementary Data 1 [file 41467_2024_54350_MOESM8_ESM.zip › Supplementary Data 1/pDD207.gb]

LOCUS       pDD207_(reversed        8384 bp    DNA     circular UNA 31-AUG-2022
DEFINITION  Gibson Assembly ligation product.
ACCESSION   urn.local...pd-f8z15ki
VERSION     urn.local...pd-f8z15ki
KEYWORDS    .
SOURCE      
  ORGANISM  
            .
FEATURES             Location/Qualifiers
     misc_feature    complement(29..70)
                     /note="5'-proxITR; color: #cc0000; modified region
                     proximal to 5'-ITR - contains CTCF binding sites"
                     /modified_by="hbeyer"
                     /X-Transferred_From="DDPCR203.1"
                     /X-Transferred_Similarity="100.00%"
                     /Transferred_From="DDPCR206.1 extraction 1"
                     /Transferred_Similarity="100.00%"
                     /label="modified region proximal to 5'-ITR - contains CTCF
                     binding sites"
     misc_feature    76..300
                     /note="5'-ITR; Sleeping Beauty inverted tandem repeat;
                     color: #cc00cc"
                     /modified_by="hbeyer"
                     /X-Transferred_From="DDPCR203.1"
                     /X-Transferred_Similarity="100.00%"
                     /Transferred_From="DDPCR206.1 extraction 1"
                     /Transferred_Similarity="100.00%"
                     /label="Sleeping Beauty inverted tandem repeat"
     misc_feature    complement(301..304)
                     /note="color: #cc0000; tata"
                     /modified_by="hbeyer"
                     /X-Transferred_From="DDPCR203.1"
                     /X-Transferred_Similarity="100.00%"
                     /Transferred_From="DDPCR206.1 extraction 1"
                     /Transferred_Similarity="100.00%"
                     /label="TATA"
     promoter        420..524
                     /gene="bla"
                     /label="AmpR promoter"
     CDS             525..1385
                     /codon_start=1
                     /gene="bla"
                     /product="beta-lactamase"
                     /note="confers resistance to ampicillin, carbenicillin,
                     and related antibiotics"
                     /translation="MSIQHFRVALIPFFAAFCLPVFAHPETLVKVKDAEDQLGARVGY
                     IELDLNSGKILESFRPEERFPMMSTFKVLLCGAVLSRIDAGQEQLGRRIHYSQNDLVE
                     YSPVTEKHLTDGMTVRELCSAAITMSDNTAANLLLTTIGGPKELTAFLHNMGDHVTRL
                     DRWEPELNEAIPNDERDTTMPVAMATTLRKLLTGELLTLASRQQLIDWMEADKVAGPL
                     LRSALPAGWFIADKSGAGERGSRGIIAALGPDGKPSRIVVIYTTGSQATMDERNRQIA
                     EIGASLIKHW"
                     /modified_by="hbeyer"
                     /label="AmpR"
     ORF             525..1385
                     /Genetic_code="Standard"
                     /Reading_frame=3
                     /created_by="ORF Finder"
                     /label="ORF 2 (frame 3)"
     primer_bind     complement(743..762)
                     /note="Ampicillin resistance gene, reverse primer"
                     /label="Amp-R"
     rep_origin      1556..2144
                     /direction="LEFT"
                     /note="high-copy-number ColE1/pMB1/pBR322/pUC origin of 
                     replication"
                     /Transferred_From="Digestion of pSBbi-GP - Fragment 2
                     extraction 1"
                     /Transferred_Similarity="100.00%"
                     /label="ori"
     primer_bind     2045..2064
                     /note="pBR322 origin, forward primer"
                     /Transferred_From="Digestion of pSBbi-GP - Fragment 2
                     extraction 1"
                     /Transferred_Similarity="100.00%"
                     /label="pBR322ori-F"
     primer_bind     2298..2315
                     /note="L4440 vector, forward primer"
                     /Transferred_From="Digestion of pSBbi-GP - Fragment 2
                     extraction 1"
                     /Transferred_Similarity="100.00%"
                     /label="L4440"
     misc_feature    complement(2328..2331)
                     /note="color: #cc0000; tata"
                     /modified_by="hbeyer"
                     /Transferred_From="DDPCR203.1"
                     /Transferred_Similarity="100.00%"
                     /label="TATA"
     misc_feature    2332..2556
                     /note="3'-ITR; Sleeping Beauty inverted tandem repeat;
                     color: #cc00cc"
                     /modified_by="hbeyer"
                     /Transferred_From="DDPCR203.1"
                     /Transferred_Similarity="100.00%"
                     /label="Sleeping Beauty inverted tandem repeat"
     misc_feature    complement(2557..2598)
                     /note="3'-proxITR; color: #cc0000; modified region
                     proximal to 3'-ITR - contains CTCF binding sites"
                     /modified_by="hbeyer"
                     /Transferred_From="DDPCR203.1"
                     /Transferred_Similarity="100.00%"
                     /label="modified region proximal to 3'-ITR - contains CTCF
                     binding sites"
     misc_feature    complement(2609..2909)
                     /note="color: #cc0000; direction: RIGHT; rBG-pA; rabbit
                     beta-globin polyadenylation signal"
                     /modified_by="hbeyer"
                     /Transferred_From="DDPCR203.1"
                     /Transferred_Similarity="100.00%"
                     /label="rabbit beta-globin polyadenylation signal"
     primer_bind     2689..2708
                     /note="Rabbit beta-globin polyA, reverse primer. Also 
                     called rb-glob-pA-term-R"
                     /Transferred_From="Digestion of pSBbi-GP - Fragment 2
                     extraction 1"
                     /Transferred_Similarity="100.00%"
                     /label="rbglobpA-R"
     polyA_site      complement(2707..2762)
                     /note="rabbit beta-globin polyadenylation signal"
                     /Transferred_From="Digestion of pSBbi-GP - Fragment 2
                     extraction 1"
                     /Transferred_Similarity="100.00%"
                     /label="-beta-globin poly(A) signal"
     primer_bind     2808..2827
                     /note="Rabbit beta-globin polyA region, reverse primer"
                     /Transferred_From="Digestion of pSBbi-GP - Fragment 2
                     extraction 2"
                     /Transferred_Similarity="100.00%"
                     /label="Bglob-pA-R"
     CDS             complement(2927..3526)
                     /codon_start=1
                     /gene="pac from Streptomyces alboniger"
                     /product="puromycin N-acetyltransferase"
                     /note="confers resistance to puromycin"
                     /Transferred_Translation="MTEYKPTVRLATRDDVPRAVRTLAAAFADYPA
                     TRHTVDPDRHIERVTELQELFLTRVGLDIGKVWVADDGAAVAVWTTPESVEAGAVFAE
                     IGPRMAELSGSRLAAQQQMEGLLAPHRPKEPAWFLATVGVSPDHQGKGLGSAVVLPGV
                     EAAERAGVPAFLETSAPRNLPFYERLGFTVTADVEVPEGPRTWCMTRKPGA"
                     /Transferred_From="Digestion of pSBbi-GP - Fragment 2
                     extraction 2"
                     /Transferred_Similarity="100.00%"
                     /label="PuroR"
     ORF             complement(2927..3526)
                     /Genetic_code="Standard"
                     /Reading_frame=2
                     /created_by="ORF Finder"
                     /label="ORF 56 (frame 2)"
     primer_bind     complement(3010..3030)
                     /note="Puromycin resistance gene, forward primer"
                     /Transferred_From="Digestion of pSBbi-GP - Fragment 2
                     extraction 2"
                     /Transferred_Similarity="100.00%"
                     /label="Puro-F"
     primer_bind     3507..3526
                     /note="Puromycin resistance gene, reverse primer. Also 
                     called puro-variant-R"
                     /Transferred_From="Digestion of pSBbi-GP - Fragment 2
                     extraction 2"
                     /Transferred_Similarity="100.00%"
                     /label="Puro-R"
     primer_bind     complement(3507..3526)
                     /Mismatches=0
                     /Extension="CCTCTGCACCTGAGGCCACC"
                     /%GC="55.0"
                     /Hairpin_Tm="None"
                     /Self_Dimer_Tm="None"
                     /Pair_Dimer_Tm="None"
                     /Tm="59.8"
                     /annotation_group="34843541837278dc8f630-085b-4bc3-8e38-95
                     2c019469c9"
                     /Sequence="ATGACCGAGTACAAGCCCAC"
                     /created_by="primer3"
                     /Product_Size=9733
                     /label="oDD312"
     exon            complement(3540..3549)
                     /note="RPL41 exon2; color: #cc0000; direction: RIGHT"
                     /X-Transferred_From="DDPCR203.1"
                     /X-Transferred_Similarity="100.00%"
                     /Transferred_From="DDPCR206.1 extraction 1"
                     /Transferred_Similarity="100.00%"
                     /label="RPL41 exon2"
     promoter        complement(3540..4151)
                     /note="RPBSA; RPBSA promoter; color: #cc0000; constitutive
                     promoter; direction: RIGHT"
                     /X-Transferred_From="DDPCR203.1"
                     /X-Transferred_Similarity="100.00%"
                     /Transferred_From="DDPCR206.1 extraction 1"
                     /Transferred_Similarity="100.00%"
                     /label="RPBSA promoter"
     intron          complement(3550..3664)
                     /note="RPL41 intron1; color: #cc0000; direction: RIGHT"
                     /X-Transferred_From="DDPCR203.1"
                     /X-Transferred_Similarity="100.00%"
                     /Transferred_From="DDPCR206.1 extraction 1"
                     /Transferred_Similarity="100.00%"
                     /label="RPL41 intron1"
     exon            complement(3665..3717)
                     /note="RPL41 exon1; color: #cc0000; direction: RIGHT"
                     /X-Transferred_From="DDPCR203.1"
                     /X-Transferred_Similarity="100.00%"
                     /Transferred_From="DDPCR206.1 extraction 1"
                     /Transferred_Similarity="100.00%"
                     /label="RPL41 exon1"
     promoter        complement(3717..4151)
                     /note="RPL13a Promoter; color: #cc0000; direction: RIGHT"
                     /X-Transferred_From="DDPCR203.1"
                     /X-Transferred_Similarity="100.00%"
                     /Transferred_From="DDPCR206.1 extraction 1"
                     /Transferred_Similarity="100.00%"
                     /label="RPL13a Promoter"
     promoter        4159..5340
                     /note="strong constitutive promoter for human elongation 
                     factor EF-1-alpha"
                     /label="EF-1-alpha promoter"
     primer_bind     5288..5308
                     /note="Human elongation factor-1a promoter, forward
                     primer"
                     /label="EF1a-F"
     ORF             5372..6433
                     /Genetic_code="Standard"
                     /Reading_frame=3
                     /created_by="ORF Finder"
                     /label="ORF 62 (frame 3)"
     CDS             5372..5965
                     /gene="E"
                     /modified_by="hbeyer"
                     /label="E"
     CDS             5999..6430
                     /gene="LOVpep(variant)"
                     /modified_by="hbeyer"
                     /label="LOVpep(variant)"
     misc_feature    6002..6004
                     /gene="T406A"
                     /label="T406A misc"
     misc_feature    6008..6010
                     /gene="T407A"
                     /label="T407A misc"
     misc_feature    6035..6037
                     /gene="V416"
                     /label="V416 misc"
     misc_feature    6383..6385
                     /gene="I532A"
                     /label="I532A misc"
     misc_feature    6466..7087
                     /gene="IRES"
                     /modified_by="hbeyer"
                     /label="IRES"
     ORF             7105..8091
                     /Genetic_code="Standard"
                     /Reading_frame=2
                     /created_by="ORF Finder"
                     /label="ORF 66 (frame 2)"
     CDS             7105..7686
                     /gene="ePDZb"
                     /modified_by="hbeyer"
                     /label="ePDZb"
     CDS             7699..8067
                     /gene="VP16"
                     /modified_by="hbeyer"
                     /label="VP16"
     CDS             8068..8088
                     /gene="NLS"
                     /modified_by="hbeyer"
                     /label="NLS"
     primer_bind     complement(8142..8159)
                     /note="Bovine growth hormone terminator, reverse primer. 
                     Also called BGH reverse"
                     /label="BGH-rev"
     polyA_signal    complement(8148..8372)
                     /note="bovine growth hormone polyadenylation signal"
                     /label="bGH poly(A) signal"
ORIGIN      
        1 aaagaaccag ctgggcctac tagatagcgg accccttacc gaaacatcgc cgcattctgc
       61 agaggagtcg aacttagtgt atgtaaactt ctgacccact ggaattgtga tacagtgaat
      121 tataagtgaa ataatctgtc tgtaaacaat tgttggaaaa atgacttgtg tcatgcacaa
      181 agtagatgtc ctaactgact tgccaaaact attgtttgtt aacaagaaat ttgtggagta
      241 gttgaaaaac gagttttaat gactccaact taagtgtatg taaacttccg acttcaactg
      301 tatagggatc caattttaac aaaatattaa cgcttacaat ttcctgatgc ggtattttct
      361 ccttacgcat ctgtgcggta tttcacaccg catcaggtgg cacttttcgg ggaaatgtgc
      421 gcggaacccc tatttgttta tttttctaaa tacattcaaa tatgtatccg ctcatgagac
      481 aataaccctg ataaatgctt caataatatt gaaaaaggaa gagtatgagt attcaacatt
      541 tccgtgtcgc ccttattccc ttttttgcgg cattttgcct tcctgttttt gctcacccag
      601 aaacgctggt gaaagtaaaa gatgctgaag atcagttggg tgcacgagtg ggttacatcg
      661 aactggatct caacagcggt aagatccttg agagttttcg ccccgaagaa cgttttccaa
      721 tgatgagcac ttttaaagtt ctgctatgtg gcgcggtatt atcccgtatt gacgccgggc
      781 aagagcaact cggtcgccgc atacactatt ctcagaatga cttggttgag tactcaccag
      841 tcacagaaaa gcatcttacg gatggcatga cagtaagaga attatgcagt gctgccataa
      901 ccatgagtga taacactgcg gccaacttac ttctgacaac gatcggagga ccgaaggagc
      961 taaccgcttt tttgcacaac atgggggatc atgtaactcg ccttgatcgt tgggaaccgg
     1021 agctgaatga agccatacca aacgacgagc gtgacaccac gatgcctgta gcaatggcaa
     1081 caacgttgcg caaactatta actggcgaac tacttactct agcttcccgg caacaattaa
     1141 tagactggat ggaggcggat aaagttgcag gaccacttct gcgctcggcc cttccggctg
     1201 gctggtttat tgctgataaa tctggagccg gtgagcgtgg gtctcgcggt atcattgcag
     1261 cactggggcc agatggtaag ccctcccgta tcgtagttat ctacacgacg gggagtcagg
     1321 caactatgga tgaacgaaat agacagatcg ctgagatagg tgcctcactg attaagcatt
     1381 ggtaactgtc agaccaagtt tactcatata tactttagat tgatttaaaa cttcattttt
     1441 aatttaaaag gatctaggtg aagatccttt ttgataatct catgaccaaa atcccttaac
     1501 gtgagttttc gttccactga gcgtcagacc ccgtagaaaa gatcaaagga tcttcttgag
     1561 atcctttttt tctgcgcgta atctgctgct tgcaaacaaa aaaaccaccg ctaccagcgg
     1621 tggtttgttt gccggatcaa gagctaccaa ctctttttcc gaaggtaact ggcttcagca
     1681 gagcgcagat accaaatact gttcttctag tgtagccgta gttaggccac cacttcaaga
     1741 actctgtagc accgcctaca tacctcgctc tgctaatcct gttaccagtg gctgctgcca
     1801 gtggcgataa gtcgtgtctt accgggttgg actcaagacg atagttaccg gataaggcgc
     1861 agcggtcggg ctgaacgggg ggttcgtgca cacagcccag cttggagcga acgacctaca
     1921 ccgaactgag atacctacag cgtgagctat gagaaagcgc cacgcttccc gaagggagaa
     1981 aggcggacag gtatccggta agcggcaggg tcggaacagg agagcgcacg agggagcttc
     2041 cagggggaaa cgcctggtat ctttatagtc ctgtcgggtt tcgccacctc tgacttgagc
     2101 gtcgattttt gtgatgctcg tcaggggggc ggagcctatg gaaaaacgcc agcaacgcgg
     2161 cctttttacg gttcctggcc ttttgctggc cttttgctca catgttcttt cctgcgttat
     2221 cccctgattc tgtggataac cgtattaccg cctttgagtg agctgatacc gctcgccgca
     2281 gccgaacgac cgagcgcagc gagtcagtga gcgaggaagc ggatccctat acagttgaag
     2341 tcggaagttt acatacacct tagccaaata catttaaact cactttttca caattcctga
     2401 catttaatcc tagtaaaaat tccctgtctt aggtcagtta ggatcaccac tttattttaa
     2461 gaatgtgaaa tatcagaata atagtagaga gaatgattca tttcagcttt tatttctttc
     2521 atcacattcc cagtgggtca gaagtttaca tacactcgac tcctctgcag aatgcggcga
     2581 tgtttcggta aggggtcccg agtagctagt tcatggcagc cagcatatgg catatgttgc
     2641 caaactctaa accaaatact cattctgatg ttttaaatga tttgccctcc catatgtcct
     2701 tccgagtgag agacacaaaa aattccaaca cactattgca atgaaaataa atttccttta
     2761 ttagccagaa gtcagatgct caaggggctt catgatgtcc ccataatttt tggcagaggg
     2821 aaaaagatct cagtggtatt tgtgagccag ggcattggcc acaccagcca ccaccttctg
     2881 ataggcagcc tgcacctgag gagtgaattc acgacaggcc ttcgaatcag gcaccgggct
     2941 tgcgggtcat gcaccaggtg cgcggtcctt cgggcacctc gacgtcggcg gtgacggtga
     3001 agccgagccg ctcgtagaag gggaggttgc ggggcgcgga ggtctccagg aaggcgggca
     3061 ccccggcgcg ctcggccgcc tccactccgg ggagcacgac ggcgctgccc agacccttgc
     3121 cctggtggtc gggcgagacg ccgacggtgg ccaggaacca cgcgggctcc ttgggccggt
     3181 gcggcgccag gaggccttcc atctgttgct gcgcggccag ccgggaaccg ctcaactcgg
     3241 ccatgcgcgg gccgatctcg gcgaacaccg cccccgcttc gacgctctcc ggcgtggtcc
     3301 agaccgccac cgcggcgccg tcgtccgcga cccacacctt gccgatgtcg agcccgacgc
     3361 gcgtgaggaa gagttcttgc agctcggtga cccgctcgat gtggcggtcc ggatcgacgg
     3421 tgtggcgcgt ggcggggtag tcggcgaacg cggcggcgag ggtgcgtacg gccctgggga
     3481 cgtcgtcgcg ggtggcgagg cgcaccgtgg gcttgtactc ggtcatggtg gcctcaggtg
     3541 cagaggtttc tacagggaaa gagagaaagg ctacagttag tttgctgtga tgatgctaag
     3601 tgccgaggtc agatgtctat ggattgtaca cggaatccca acgcaggaac caaaaaacac
     3661 tcacccaaaa aaatggcgct aaggccgaga gaaaggcgaa gttccgtcta cggctatata
     3721 ccttgaaaca ggggcggcag aagtgacgca acgcggttgc gcggacggct tcctgtgttt
     3781 tcattggtcg aagcgttctg cgcgtgcgca gagattcccc agggaaggcg ggccctcttc
     3841 cgaatgtcca atccggacat tcttccggtt ggacctccgc ggtcagcgct gtgcccggcg
     3901 agagatcacg tggggcgcgg aggcggtgct gctggggcac ggccgtccag cctcggcggc
     3961 catatttttg aggggctgtt catctcgttc acacgctctg tccgccatgt ttgtgagtgg
     4021 aagcgccatt accccttcaa gcgactgaag gctgcagggc ctctggtggc ccgcatgggg
     4081 agaccagacc cgccaggccc gcctttccgc actcagtccg ggcttacttt attttgtgag
     4141 acagggtctc gcctagaggc tccggtgccc gtcagtgggc agagcgcaca tcgcccacag
     4201 tccccgagaa gttgggggga ggggtcggca attgaaccgg tgcctagaga aggtggcgcg
     4261 gggtaaactg ggaaagtgat gtcgtgtact ggctccgcct ttttcccgag ggtgggggag
     4321 aaccgtatat aagtgcagta gtcgccgtga acgttctttt tcgcaacggg tttgccgcca
     4381 gaacacaggt aagtgccgtg tgtggttccc gcgggcctgg cctctttacg ggttatggcc
     4441 cttgcgtgcc ttgaattact tccacgcccc tggctgcagt acgtgattct tgatcccgag
     4501 cttcgggttg gaagtgggtg ggagagttcg aggccttgcg cttaaggagc cccttcgcct
     4561 cgtgcttgag ttgaggcctg gcttgggcgc tggggccgcc gcgtgcgaat ctggtggcac
     4621 cttcgcgcct gtctcgctgc tttcgataag tctctagcca tttaaaattt ttgatgacct
     4681 gctgcgacgc tttttttctg gcaagatagt cttgtaaatg cgggccaaga tctgcacact
     4741 ggtatttcgg tttttggggc cgcgggcggc gacggggccc gtgcgtccca gcgcacatgt
     4801 tcggcgaggc ggggcctgcg agcgcggcca ccgagaatcg gacgggggta gtctcaagct
     4861 ggccggcctg ctctggtgcc tggcctcgcg ccgccgtgta tcgccccgcc ctgggcggca
     4921 aggctggccc ggtcggcacc agttgcgtga gcggaaagat ggccgcttcc cggccctgct
     4981 gcagggagct caaaatggag gacgcggcgc tcgggagagc gggcgggtga gtcacccaca
     5041 caaaggaaaa gggcctttcc gtcctcagcc gtcgcttcat gtgactccac ggagtaccgg
     5101 gcgccgtcca ggcacctcga ttagttctcg agcttttgga gtacgtcgtc tttaggttgg
     5161 ggggaggggt tttatgcgat ggagtttccc catactgagt gggtggagac tgaagttagg
     5221 ccagcttggc acttgatgta attctccttg gaatttgccc tttttgagtt tggatcttgg
     5281 ttcattctca agcctcagac agtggttcaa agtttttttc ttccatttaa ggtgtcgtga
     5341 aaactacccc aagctggcct ctgaggccac catgccccgc cccaagctca agtccgatga
     5401 cgaggtactc gaggccgcca ccgtagtgct gaagcgttgc ggtcccatag agttcacgct
     5461 cagcggagta gcaaaggagg tggggctctc ccgcgcagcg ttaatccagc gcttcaccaa
     5521 ccgcgatacg ctgctggtga ggatgatgga gcgcggcgtc gagcaggtgc ggcattacct
     5581 gaatgcgata ccgataggcg cagggccgca agggctctgg gaatttttgc aggtgctcgt
     5641 tcggagcatg aacactcgca acgacttctc ggtgaactat ctcatctcct ggtacgagct
     5701 ccaggtgccg gagctacgca cgcttgcgat ccagcggaac cgcgcggtgg tggaggggat
     5761 ccgcaagcga ctgcccccag gtgctcctgc ggcagctgag ttgctcctgc actcggtcat
     5821 cgctggcgcg acgatgcagt gggccgtcga tccggatggt gagctagctg atcatgtgct
     5881 ggctcagatc gctgccatcc tgtgtttaat gtttcccgaa cacgacgatt tccaactcct
     5941 ccaggcacat gcgtccgcgt acagcggtac cggcggatct ggaggttcag gtggaagttt
     6001 ggctgctgca cttgaacgta ttgagaagaa ctttgtcatt actgacccaa ggttgccaga
     6061 taatcccatt atattcgcgt ccgatagttt cttgcagttg acagaatata gccgtgaaga
     6121 aattttggga agaaactgca ggtttctaca aggtcctgaa actgatcgcg cgacagtgag
     6181 aaaaattaga gatgccatag ataaccaaac agaggtcact gttcagctga ttaattatac
     6241 aaagagtggt aaaaagttct ggaacctctt tcacttgcag cctatgcgag atcagaaggg
     6301 agatgtccag tactttattg gggttcagtt ggatggaact gagcatgtcc gagatgctgc
     6361 cgagagagag gcagtcatgc tggctaagaa aactgcagaa gagattgata aagcggtgga
     6421 tacctgggtg taaggatcct ctagagtcga cctgcagccc aagcttaaaa cagctctggg
     6481 gttgtaccca ccccagaggc ccacgtggcg gctagtactc cggtattgcg gtacccttgt
     6541 acgcctgttt tatactccct tcccgtaact tagacgcaca aaaccaagtt caatagaagg
     6601 gggtacaaac cagtaccacc acgaacaagc acttctgttt ccccggtgat gtcgtataga
     6661 ctgcttgcgt ggttgaaagc gacggatccg ttatccgctt atgtacttcg agaagcccag
     6721 taccacctcg gaatcttcga tgcgttgcgc tcagcactca accccagagt gtagcttagg
     6781 ctgatgagtc tggacatccc tcaccggtga cggtggtcca ggctgcgttg gcggcctacc
     6841 tatggctaac gccatgggac gctagttgtg aacaaggtgt gaagagccta ttgagctaca
     6901 taagaatcct ccggcccctg aatgcggcta atcccaacct cggagcaggt ggtcacaaac
     6961 cagtgattgg cctgtcgtaa cgcgcaagtc cgtggcggaa ccgactactt tgggtgtccg
     7021 tgtttccttt tattttattg tggctgctta tggtgacaat cacagattgt tatcataaag
     7081 cgaattggat tgcggccgcc caccatgcca gaacttggat ttagcatatc aggtggtgtc
     7141 gggggtagag gaaacccatt cagacctgat gatgatggta tatttgtaac aagggtacaa
     7201 cctgaaggac cagcatcaaa attactgcag ccaggtgata aaattattca ggctaatggc
     7261 tacagtttta taaatattga acatggacaa gcagtgtcct tgctaaaaac tttccagaat
     7321 acagttgaac tcatcattgt acgagaagtt ggtaacggtg caaaacaaga gattcgagtg
     7381 agggttgaaa aagacggtgg ttctggaggc gtttcttctg ttccgaccaa tctggaagtt
     7441 gttgctgcga ccccgactag cctgctgatc agctgggatg cgtattacga ctctcatgtt
     7501 agttattacc gtatcacgta cggtgaaacc ggtggtaact ccccggttca ggaattcact
     7561 gtacctggtt ccaagtctac tgctaccatc agcggcctga aaccgggtgt cgactatacc
     7621 atcactgtat acgcacatta caactaccat tactactcta gcccaatctc gattaactac
     7681 cgtaccggcg ccggcgcgcg tacgaaaaac aattacgggt ctaccatcga gggcctgctc
     7741 gatctcccgg acgacgacgc ccccgaagag gcggggctgg cggctccgcg cctgtccttt
     7801 ctccccgcgg gacacacgcg cagactgtcg acggcccccc cgaccgatgt cagcctgggg
     7861 gacgagctcc acttagacgg cgaggacgtg gcgatggcgc atgccgacgc gctagacgat
     7921 ttcgatctgg acatgttggg ggacggggat tccccgggtc cgggatttac cccccacgac
     7981 tccgccccct acggcgctct ggatatggcc gacttcgagt ttgagcagat gtttaccgat
     8041 gcccttggaa ttgacgagta cggtgggccc aagaaaaagc ggaaggtgtg aggcctgtca
     8101 ggccaagctt ggggatcaat tctctagagc tcgctgatca gcctcgactg tgccttctag
     8161 ttgccagcca tctgttgttt gcccctcccc cgtgccttcc ttgaccctgg aaggtgccac
     8221 tcccactgtc ctttcctaat aaaatgagga aattgcatcg cattgtctga gtaggtgtca
     8281 ttctattctg gggggtgggg tggggcagga cagcaagggg gaggattggg aagacaatag
     8341 caggcatgct ggggatgcgg tgggctctat ggcttctgag gcgg
//
