# Supplementary material for: Genetically-stable engineered optogenetic gene switches modulate spatial cell morphogenesis in two- and three-dimensional tissue cultures
Source: Nat Commun. 2024 Dec 2;15:10470. doi: 10.1038/s41467-024-54350-7 (PMC11612184; doi:10.1038/s41467-024-54350-7)
Supplement: Supplementary file 8 — Supplementary Data 1 [file 41467_2024_54350_MOESM8_ESM.zip › Supplementary Data 1/pDD110.gb]

LOCUS       pDD110                  7360 bp    DNA     circular UNA 31-AUG-2022
DEFINITION  3 reads from 3 documents assembled using Geneious.
ACCESSION   urn.local...42-cm3ijco
VERSION     urn.local...42-cm3ijco
KEYWORDS    .
SOURCE      
  ORGANISM  
            .
FEATURES             Location/Qualifiers
     promoter        5..1186
                     /note="strong constitutive promoter for human elongation 
                     factor EF-1-alpha"
                     /Transferred_From="pSBbi-GP - SfiI extraction 2"
                     /Transferred_Similarity="100.00%"
                     /label="EF-1-alpha promoter"
     primer_bind     1134..1154
                     /note="Human elongation factor-1a promoter, forward
                     primer"
                     /Transferred_From="pSBbi-GP - SfiI extraction 2"
                     /Transferred_Similarity="100.00%"
                     /label="EF1a-F"
     ORF             1226..2122
                     /Genetic_code="Standard"
                     /Reading_frame=2
                     /created_by="ORF Finder"
                     /label="ORF 9 (frame 2)"
     CDS             1232..1252
                     /gene="NLS"
                     /Transferred_From="DDPCR110 (reversed)"
                     /Transferred_Similarity="100.00%"
                     /modified_by="hbeyer"
                     /label="NLS"
     CDS             1253..1486
                     /gene="VP16"
                     /Transferred_From="DDPCR110 (reversed)"
                     /Transferred_Similarity="100.00%"
                     /modified_by="hbeyer"
                     /label="VP16"
     CDS             1493..2119
                     /gene="EL222"
                     /Transferred_From="DDPCR110 (reversed)"
                     /Transferred_Similarity="100.00%"
                     /modified_by="hbeyer"
                     /label="EL222"
     primer_bind     complement(2181..2198)
                     /note="Bovine growth hormone terminator, reverse primer. 
                     Also called BGH reverse"
                     /Transferred_From="pSBbi-GP - SfiI extraction 1"
                     /Transferred_Similarity="100.00%"
                     /label="BGH-rev"
     polyA_signal    complement(2187..2411)
                     /note="bovine growth hormone polyadenylation signal"
                     /Transferred_From="pSBbi-GP - SfiI extraction 1"
                     /Transferred_Similarity="100.00%"
                     /label="bGH poly(A) signal"
     misc_feature    complement(<2459..2493)
                     /note="5'-proxITR"
                     /note="modified region proximal to 5'-ITR - contains CTCF
                     binding sites"
                     /note="color: #cc0000"
                     /modified_by="hbeyer"
                     /label="modified region proximal to 5'-ITR - contains CTCF
                     binding sites"
     misc_feature    2499..2723
                     /note="5'-ITR"
                     /note="Sleeping Beauty inverted tandem repeat"
                     /note="color: #cc00cc"
                     /modified_by="hbeyer"
                     /label="Sleeping Beauty inverted tandem repeat"
     misc_feature    complement(2724..2727)
                     /note="tata"
                     /note="color: #cc0000"
                     /modified_by="hbeyer"
                     /label="TATA"
     promoter        2843..2947
                     /gene="bla"
                     /Transferred_From="pSBbi-GP - SfiI extraction 1"
                     /Transferred_Similarity="100.00%"
                     /label="AmpR promoter"
     ORF             2948..3808
                     /Genetic_code="Standard"
                     /Reading_frame=2
                     /created_by="ORF Finder"
                     /label="ORF 13 (frame 2)"
     CDS             2948..3808
                     /codon_start=1
                     /gene="bla"
                     /product="beta-lactamase"
                     /note="confers resistance to ampicillin, carbenicillin,
                     and related antibiotics"
                     /Transferred_Translation="MSIQHFRVALIPFFAAFCLPVFAHPETLVKVK
                     DAEDQLGARVGYIELDLNSGKILESFRPEERFPMMSTFKVLLCGAVLSRIDAGQEQLG
                     RRIHYSQNDLVEYSPVTEKHLTDGMTVRELCSAAITMSDNTAANLLLTTIGGPKELTA
                     FLHNMGDHVTRLDRWEPELNEAIPNDERDTTMPVAMATTLRKLLTGELLTLASRQQLI
                     DWMEADKVAGPLLRSALPAGWFIADKSGAGERGSRGIIAALGPDGKPSRIVVIYTTGS
                     QATMDERNRQIAEIGASLIKHW"
                     /Transferred_From="pSBbi-GP - SfiI extraction 1"
                     /Transferred_Similarity="100.00%"
                     /label="AmpR"
     primer_bind     complement(3166..3185)
                     /note="Ampicillin resistance gene, reverse primer"
                     /Transferred_From="pSBbi-GP - SfiI extraction 1"
                     /Transferred_Similarity="100.00%"
                     /label="Amp-R"
     rep_origin      3979..4567
                     /direction="LEFT"
                     /note="high-copy-number ColE1/pMB1/pBR322/pUC origin of 
                     replication"
                     /Transferred_From="pSBbi-GP - SfiI extraction 1"
                     /Transferred_Similarity="100.00%"
                     /label="ori"
     primer_bind     4468..4487
                     /note="pBR322 origin, forward primer"
                     /Transferred_From="pSBbi-GP - SfiI extraction 1"
                     /Transferred_Similarity="100.00%"
                     /label="pBR322ori-F"
     primer_bind     4721..4738
                     /note="L4440 vector, forward primer"
                     /Transferred_From="pSBbi-GP - SfiI extraction 1"
                     /Transferred_Similarity="100.00%"
                     /label="L4440"
     misc_feature    complement(4751..4754)
                     /note="tata"
                     /note="color: #cc0000; direction: RIGHT"
                     /modified_by="hbeyer"
                     /label="TATA"
     misc_feature    4755..4979
                     /note="3'-ITR"
                     /note="Sleeping Beauty inverted tandem repeat"
                     /note="color: #cc00cc"
                     /modified_by="hbeyer"
                     /label="Sleeping Beauty inverted tandem repeat"
     misc_feature    complement(4980..5021)
                     /note="5'-proxITR"
                     /note="modified region proximal to 5'-ITR - contains CTCF
                     binding sites"
                     /note="color: #cc0000"
                     /modified_by="hbeyer"
                     /label="modified region proximal to 5'-ITR - contains CTCF
                     binding sites"
     misc_feature    complement(4981..5027)
                     /note="3'-proxITR"
                     /note="modified region proximal to 3'-ITR - contains CTCF
                     binding sites"
                     /note="color: #cc0000"
                     /modified_by="hbeyer"
                     /label="modified region proximal to 3'-ITR - contains CTCF
                     binding sites"
     primer_bind     5112..5131
                     /note="Rabbit beta-globin polyA, reverse primer. Also 
                     called rb-glob-pA-term-R"
                     /Transferred_From="pSBbi-GP - SfiI extraction 1"
                     /Transferred_Similarity="100.00%"
                     /label="rbglobpA-R"
     polyA_site      complement(5130..5185)
                     /note="rabbit beta-globin polyadenylation signal"
                     /Transferred_From="pSBbi-GP - SfiI extraction 1"
                     /Transferred_Similarity="100.00%"
                     /modified_by="hbeyer"
                     /label="beta-globin poly(A) signal"
     primer_bind     5231..5250
                     /note="Rabbit beta-globin polyA region, reverse primer"
                     /Transferred_From="pSBbi-GP - SfiI extraction 2"
                     /Transferred_Similarity="100.00%"
                     /label="Bglob-pA-R"
     ORF             complement(5350..6732)
                     /Genetic_code="Standard"
                     /Reading_frame=3
                     /created_by="ORF Finder"
                     /label="ORF 57 (frame 3)"
     CDS             complement(5350..5949)
                     /codon_start=1
                     /gene="pac from Streptomyces alboniger"
                     /product="puromycin N-acetyltransferase"
                     /note="confers resistance to puromycin"
                     /Transferred_Translation="MTEYKPTVRLATRDDVPRAVRTLAAAFADYPA
                     TRHTVDPDRHIERVTELQELFLTRVGLDIGKVWVADDGAAVAVWTTPESVEAGAVFAE
                     IGPRMAELSGSRLAAQQQMEGLLAPHRPKEPAWFLATVGVSPDHQGKGLGSAVVLPGV
                     EAAERAGVPAFLETSAPRNLPFYERLGFTVTADVEVPEGPRTWCMTRKPGA"
                     /Transferred_From="pSBbi-GP - SfiI extraction 2"
                     /Transferred_Similarity="100.00%"
                     /label="PuroR"
     primer_bind     complement(5433..5453)
                     /note="Puromycin resistance gene, forward primer"
                     /Transferred_From="pSBbi-GP - SfiI extraction 2"
                     /Transferred_Similarity="100.00%"
                     /label="Puro-F"
     primer_bind     5930..5949
                     /note="Puromycin resistance gene, reverse primer. Also 
                     called puro-variant-R"
                     /Transferred_From="pSBbi-GP - SfiI extraction 2"
                     /Transferred_Similarity="100.00%"
                     /label="Puro-R"
     CDS             complement(5950..6006)
                     /codon_start=1
                     /product="2A peptide from porcine teschovirus-1 
                     polyprotein"
                     /note="Eukaryotic ribosomes fail to insert a peptide bond
                     between the Gly and Pro residues, yielding
                     separatepolypeptides."
                     /Transferred_Translation="ATNFSLLKQAGDVEENPGP"
                     /Transferred_From="pSBbi-GP - SfiI extraction 2"
                     /Transferred_Similarity="100.00%"
                     /label="P2A"
     CDS             complement(6016..6732)
                     /codon_start=1
                     /product="enhanced GFP"
                     /note="mammalian codon-optimized"
                     /Transferred_Translation="MLSKGEELFTGVVPILVELDGDVNGHKFSVSG
                     EGEGDATYGKLTLKFICTTGKLPVPWPTLVTTLTYGVQCFSRYPDHMKQHDFFKSAMP
                     EGYVQERTIFFKDDGNYKTRAEVKFEGDTLVNRIELKGIDFKEDGNILGHKLEYNYNS
                     HNVYIMADKQKNGIKVNFKIRHNIEDGSVQLADHYQQNTPIGDGPVLLPDNHYLSTQS
                     ALSKDPNEKRDHMVLLEFVTAAGITLGMDELYK"
                     /Transferred_From="pSBbi-GP - SfiI extraction 2"
                     /Transferred_Similarity="100.00%"
                     /label="EGFP"
     primer_bind     complement(6058..6079)
                     /note="EGFP, forward primer"
                     /Transferred_From="pSBbi-GP - SfiI extraction 2"
                     /Transferred_Similarity="100.00%"
                     /label="EGFP-C"
     primer_bind     6407..6426
                     /note="For distinguishing EGFP variants, reverse primer"
                     /Transferred_From="pSBbi-GP - SfiI extraction 2"
                     /Transferred_Similarity="100.00%"
                     /label="EXFP-R"
     primer_bind     6666..6687
                     /note="EGFP, reverse primer"
                     /Transferred_From="pSBbi-GP - SfiI extraction 2"
                     /Transferred_Similarity="100.00%"
                     /label="EGFP-N"
     exon            complement(6746..6755)
                     /note="RPL41 exon2"
                     /note="color: #cc0000; direction: RIGHT"
                     /label="RPL41 exon2"
     promoter        complement(6746..7357)
                     /note="RPBSA"
                     /note="constitutive promoter"
                     /note="color: #cc0000; direction: RIGHT"
                     /label="RPBSA promoter"
     intron          complement(6756..6870)
                     /note="RPL41 intron1"
                     /note="color: #cc0000; direction: RIGHT"
                     /label="RPL41 intron1"
     exon            complement(6871..6923)
                     /note="RPL41 exon1"
                     /note="color: #cc0000; direction: RIGHT"
                     /label="RPL41 exon1"
     promoter        complement(6923..7357)
                     /note="RPL13a promoter"
                     /note="color: #ffffff; direction: RIGHT"
                     /label="RPL13a promoter"
ORIGIN      
        1 agaggctccg gtgcccgtca gtgggcagag cgcacatcgc ccacagtccc cgagaagttg
       61 gggggagggg tcggcaattg aaccggtgcc tagagaaggt ggcgcggggt aaactgggaa
      121 agtgatgtcg tgtactggct ccgccttttt cccgagggtg ggggagaacc gtatataagt
      181 gcagtagtcg ccgtgaacgt tctttttcgc aacgggtttg ccgccagaac acaggtaagt
      241 gccgtgtgtg gttcccgcgg gcctggcctc tttacgggtt atggcccttg cgtgccttga
      301 attacttcca cgcccctggc tgcagtacgt gattcttgat cccgagcttc gggttggaag
      361 tgggtgggag agttcgaggc cttgcgctta aggagcccct tcgcctcgtg cttgagttga
      421 ggcctggctt gggcgctggg gccgccgcgt gcgaatctgg tggcaccttc gcgcctgtct
      481 cgctgctttc gataagtctc tagccattta aaatttttga tgacctgctg cgacgctttt
      541 tttctggcaa gatagtcttg taaatgcggg ccaagatctg cacactggta tttcggtttt
      601 tggggccgcg ggcggcgacg gggcccgtgc gtcccagcgc acatgttcgg cgaggcgggg
      661 cctgcgagcg cggccaccga gaatcggacg ggggtagtct caagctggcc ggcctgctct
      721 ggtgcctggc ctcgcgccgc cgtgtatcgc cccgccctgg gcggcaaggc tggcccggtc
      781 ggcaccagtt gcgtgagcgg aaagatggcc gcttcccggc cctgctgcag ggagctcaaa
      841 atggaggacg cggcgctcgg gagagcgggc gggtgagtca cccacacaaa ggaaaagggc
      901 ctttccgtcc tcagccgtcg cttcatgtga ctccacggag taccgggcgc cgtccaggca
      961 cctcgattag ttctcgagct tttggagtac gtcgtcttta ggttgggggg aggggtttta
     1021 tgcgatggag tttccccata ctgagtgggt ggagactgaa gttaggccag cttggcactt
     1081 gatgtaattc tccttggaat ttgccctttt tgagtttgga tcttggttca ttctcaagcc
     1141 tcagacagtg gttcaaagtt tttttcttcc atttaaggtg tcgtgaaaac taccccaagc
     1201 tggcctctgg gcctctgagg ccaccatggg ccctaaaaag aagcgtaaag tcgccccccc
     1261 gaccgatgtc agcctggggg acgagctcca cttagacggc gaggacgtgg cgatggcgca
     1321 tgccgacgcg ctagacgatt tcgatctgga catgttgggg gacggggatt ccccgggtcc
     1381 gggatttacc ccccacgact ccgcccccta cggcgctctg gatatggccg acttcgagtt
     1441 tgagcagatg tttaccgatg cccttggaat tgacgagtac ggtggggaat tcggggcaga
     1501 cgacacacgc gttgaggtgc aaccgccggc gcagtgggtc ctcgacctga tcgaggccag
     1561 cccgatcgca tcggtcgtgt ccgatccgcg tctcgccgac aatccgctga tcgccatcaa
     1621 ccaggccttc accgacctga ccggctattc cgaagaagaa tgcgtcggcc gcaattgccg
     1681 attcctggca ggttccggca ccgagccgtg gctgaccgac aagatccgcc aaggcgtgcg
     1741 cgagcacaag ccggtgctgg tcgagatcct gaactacaag aaggacggca cgccgttccg
     1801 caatgccgtg ctcgttgcac cgatctacga tgacgacgac gagcttctct atttcctcgg
     1861 cagccaggtc gaagtcgacg acgaccaggc caacatgggc atggcgcgcc gcgaacgcgc
     1921 cgcggaaatg ctcaagacgc tgtcgccgcg ccagctcgag gttacgacgc tggtggcatc
     1981 gggcttgcgc aacaaggaag tggcggcccg gctcggcctg tcggagaaaa ccgtcaagat
     2041 gcaccgcggg ctggtgatgg aaaagctcaa cctgaagacc agtgccgatc tggtgcgcat
     2101 tgccgtcgaa gccggaatct aaggcctgtc aggccgtcag gccaagcttg gggatcaatt
     2161 ctctagagct cgctgatcag cctcgactgt gccttctagt tgccagccat ctgttgtttg
     2221 cccctccccc gtgccttcct tgaccctgga aggtgccact cccactgtcc tttcctaata
     2281 aaatgaggaa attgcatcgc attgtctgag taggtgtcat tctattctgg ggggtggggt
     2341 ggggcaggac agcaaggggg aggattggga agacaatagc aggcatgctg gggatgcggt
     2401 gggctctatg gcttctgagg cggaaagaac cagctgggcc tactagatag cggacccctt
     2461 accgaaacat cgccgcattc tgcagaggag tcgaacttag tgtatgtaaa cttctgaccc
     2521 actggaattg tgatacagtg aattataagt gaaataatct gtctgtaaac aattgttgga
     2581 aaaatgactt gtgtcatgca caaagtagat gtcctaactg acttgccaaa actattgttt
     2641 gttaacaaga aatttgtgga gtagttgaaa aacgagtttt aatgactcca acttaagtgt
     2701 atgtaaactt ccgacttcaa ctgtataggg atccaatttt aacaaaatat taacgcttac
     2761 aatttcctga tgcggtattt tctccttacg catctgtgcg gtatttcaca ccgcatcagg
     2821 tggcactttt cggggaaatg tgcgcggaac ccctatttgt ttatttttct aaatacattc
     2881 aaatatgtat ccgctcatga gacaataacc ctgataaatg cttcaataat attgaaaaag
     2941 gaagagtatg agtattcaac atttccgtgt cgcccttatt cccttttttg cggcattttg
     3001 ccttcctgtt tttgctcacc cagaaacgct ggtgaaagta aaagatgctg aagatcagtt
     3061 gggtgcacga gtgggttaca tcgaactgga tctcaacagc ggtaagatcc ttgagagttt
     3121 tcgccccgaa gaacgttttc caatgatgag cacttttaaa gttctgctat gtggcgcggt
     3181 attatcccgt attgacgccg ggcaagagca actcggtcgc cgcatacact attctcagaa
     3241 tgacttggtt gagtactcac cagtcacaga aaagcatctt acggatggca tgacagtaag
     3301 agaattatgc agtgctgcca taaccatgag tgataacact gcggccaact tacttctgac
     3361 aacgatcgga ggaccgaagg agctaaccgc ttttttgcac aacatggggg atcatgtaac
     3421 tcgccttgat cgttgggaac cggagctgaa tgaagccata ccaaacgacg agcgtgacac
     3481 cacgatgcct gtagcaatgg caacaacgtt gcgcaaacta ttaactggcg aactacttac
     3541 tctagcttcc cggcaacaat taatagactg gatggaggcg gataaagttg caggaccact
     3601 tctgcgctcg gcccttccgg ctggctggtt tattgctgat aaatctggag ccggtgagcg
     3661 tgggtctcgc ggtatcattg cagcactggg gccagatggt aagccctccc gtatcgtagt
     3721 tatctacacg acggggagtc aggcaactat ggatgaacga aatagacaga tcgctgagat
     3781 aggtgcctca ctgattaagc attggtaact gtcagaccaa gtttactcat atatacttta
     3841 gattgattta aaacttcatt tttaatttaa aaggatctag gtgaagatcc tttttgataa
     3901 tctcatgacc aaaatccctt aacgtgagtt ttcgttccac tgagcgtcag accccgtaga
     3961 aaagatcaaa ggatcttctt gagatccttt ttttctgcgc gtaatctgct gcttgcaaac
     4021 aaaaaaacca ccgctaccag cggtggtttg tttgccggat caagagctac caactctttt
     4081 tccgaaggta actggcttca gcagagcgca gataccaaat actgttcttc tagtgtagcc
     4141 gtagttaggc caccacttca agaactctgt agcaccgcct acatacctcg ctctgctaat
     4201 cctgttacca gtggctgctg ccagtggcga taagtcgtgt cttaccgggt tggactcaag
     4261 acgatagtta ccggataagg cgcagcggtc gggctgaacg gggggttcgt gcacacagcc
     4321 cagcttggag cgaacgacct acaccgaact gagataccta cagcgtgagc tatgagaaag
     4381 cgccacgctt cccgaaggga gaaaggcgga caggtatccg gtaagcggca gggtcggaac
     4441 aggagagcgc acgagggagc ttccaggggg aaacgcctgg tatctttata gtcctgtcgg
     4501 gtttcgccac ctctgacttg agcgtcgatt tttgtgatgc tcgtcagggg ggcggagcct
     4561 atggaaaaac gccagcaacg cggccttttt acggttcctg gccttttgct ggccttttgc
     4621 tcacatgttc tttcctgcgt tatcccctga ttctgtggat aaccgtatta ccgcctttga
     4681 gtgagctgat accgctcgcc gcagccgaac gaccgagcgc agcgagtcag tgagcgagga
     4741 agcggatccc tatacagttg aagtcggaag tttacataca ccttagccaa atacatttaa
     4801 actcactttt tcacaattcc tgacatttaa tcctagtaaa aattccctgt cttaggtcag
     4861 ttaggatcac cactttattt taagaatgtg aaatatcaga ataatagtag agagaatgat
     4921 tcatttcagc ttttatttct ttcatcacat tcccagtggg tcagaagttt acatacactc
     4981 gactcctctg cagaatgcgg cgatgtttcg gtaaggggtc ccgagtagct agttcatggc
     5041 agccagcata tggcatatgt tgccaaactc taaaccaaat actcattctg atgttttaaa
     5101 tgatttgccc tcccatatgt ccttccgagt gagagacaca aaaaattcca acacactatt
     5161 gcaatgaaaa taaatttcct ttattagcca gaagtcagat gctcaagggg cttcatgatg
     5221 tccccataat ttttggcaga gggaaaaaga tctcagtggt atttgtgagc cagggcattg
     5281 gccacaccag ccaccacctt ctgataggca gcctgcacct gaggagtgaa ttcacgacag
     5341 gccttcgaat caggcaccgg gcttgcgggt catgcaccag gtgcgcggtc cttcgggcac
     5401 ctcgacgtcg gcggtgacgg tgaagccgag ccgctcgtag aaggggaggt tgcggggcgc
     5461 ggaggtctcc aggaaggcgg gcaccccggc gcgctcggcc gcctccactc cggggagcac
     5521 gacggcgctg cccagaccct tgccctggtg gtcgggcgag acgccgacgg tggccaggaa
     5581 ccacgcgggc tccttgggcc ggtgcggcgc caggaggcct tccatctgtt gctgcgcggc
     5641 cagccgggaa ccgctcaact cggccatgcg cgggccgatc tcggcgaaca ccgcccccgc
     5701 ttcgacgctc tccggcgtgg tccagaccgc caccgcggcg ccgtcgtccg cgacccacac
     5761 cttgccgatg tcgagcccga cgcgcgtgag gaagagttct tgcagctcgg tgacccgctc
     5821 gatgtggcgg tccggatcga cggtgtggcg cgtggcgggg tagtcggcga acgcggcggc
     5881 gagggtgcgt acggccctgg ggacgtcgtc gcgggtggcg aggcgcaccg tgggcttgta
     5941 ctcggtcatg gggccaggat tctcctcgac gtcaccagcc tgcttcagca ggctgaagtt
     6001 agtagctcca ctgcccttgt acagctcgtc catgccgaga gtgatcccgg cggcggtcac
     6061 gaactccagc aggaccatgt gatcgcgctt ctcgttgggg tctttgctca gggcggactg
     6121 ggtgctcagg tagtggttgt cgggcagcag cacggggccg tcgccgatgg gggtgttctg
     6181 ctggtagtgg tcggcgagct gcacgctgcc gtcctcgatg ttgtggcgga tcttgaagtt
     6241 caccttgatg ccgttcttct gcttgtcggc catgatatag acgttgtggc tgttgtagtt
     6301 gtactccagc ttgtgcccca ggatgttgcc gtcctccttg aagtcgatgc ccttcagctc
     6361 gatgcggttc accagggtgt cgccctcgaa cttcacctcg gcgcgggtct tgtagttgcc
     6421 gtcgtccttg aagaagatgg tgcgctcctg gacgtagcct tcgggcatgg cggacttgaa
     6481 gaagtcgtgc tgcttcatgt ggtcggggta gcggctgaag cactgcacgc cgtaggtcag
     6541 ggtggtcacg agggtgggcc agggcacggg cagcttgccg gtggtgcaga tgaacttcag
     6601 ggtcagcttg ccgtaggtgg catcgccctc gccctcgccg gacacgctga acttgtggcc
     6661 gtttacgtcg ccgtccagct cgaccaggat gggcaccacc ccggtgaaca gctcctcgcc
     6721 cttgctcaac atggtggcct caggtgcaga ggtttctaca gggaaagaga gaaaggctac
     6781 agttagtttg ctgtgatgat gctaagtgcc gaggtcagat gtctatggat tgtacacgga
     6841 atcccaacgc aggaaccaaa aaacactcac ccaaaaaaat ggcgctaagg ccgagagaaa
     6901 ggcgaagttc cgtctacggc tatatacctt gaaacagggg cggcagaagt gacgcaacgc
     6961 ggttgcgcgg acggcttcct gtgttttcat tggtcgaagc gttctgcgcg tgcgcagaga
     7021 ttccccaggg aaggcgggcc ctcttccgaa tgtccaatcc ggacattctt ccggttggac
     7081 ctccgcggtc agcgctgtgc ccggcgagag atcacgtggg gcgcggaggc ggtgctgctg
     7141 gggcacggcc gtccagcctc ggcggccata tttttgaggg gctgttcatc tcgttcacac
     7201 gctctgtccg ccatgtttgt gagtggaagc gccattaccc cttcaagcga ctgaaggctg
     7261 cagggcctct ggtggcccgc atggggagac cagacccgcc aggcccgcct ttccgcactc
     7321 agtccgggct tactttattt tgtgagacag ggtctcgcct
//
