# Supplementary material for: Genetically-stable engineered optogenetic gene switches modulate spatial cell morphogenesis in two- and three-dimensional tissue cultures
Source: Nat Commun. 2024 Dec 2;15:10470. doi: 10.1038/s41467-024-54350-7 (PMC11612184; doi:10.1038/s41467-024-54350-7)
Supplement: Supplementary file 8 — Supplementary Data 1 [file 41467_2024_54350_MOESM8_ESM.zip › Supplementary Data 1/pDD206.gb]

LOCUS       pDD206_Copy             9743 bp    DNA     circular UNA 31-AUG-2022
DEFINITION  Gibson Assembly ligation product.
ACCESSION   urn.local...p1-f8z0zwt
VERSION     urn.local...p1-f8z0zwt
KEYWORDS    .
SOURCE      
  ORGANISM  
            .
FEATURES             Location/Qualifiers
     CDS             9734..590
                     /codon_start=1
                     /gene="pac from Streptomyces alboniger"
                     /product="puromycin N-acetyltransferase"
                     /note="confers resistance to puromycin"
                     /Transferred_Translation="MTEYKPTVRLATRDDVPRAVRTLAAAFADYPA
                     TRHTVDPDRHIERVTELQELFLTRVGLDIGKVWVADDGAAVAVWTTPESVEAGAVFAE
                     IGPRMAELSGSRLAAQQQMEGLLAPHRPKEPAWFLATVGVSPDHQGKGLGSAVVLPGV
                     EAAERAGVPAFLETSAPRNLPFYERLGFTVTADVEVPEGPRTWCMTRKPGA"
                     /Transferred_From="Digestion of pSBbi-GP - Fragment 2
                     extraction 2"
                     /Transferred_Similarity="100.00%"
                     /label="PuroR"
     primer_bind     complement(9734..10)
                     /note="Puromycin resistance gene, reverse primer. Also 
                     called puro-variant-R"
                     /Transferred_From="Digestion of pSBbi-GP - Fragment 2
                     extraction 2"
                     /Transferred_Similarity="100.00%"
                     /label="Puro-R"
     primer_bind     487..507
                     /note="Puromycin resistance gene, forward primer"
                     /Transferred_From="Digestion of pSBbi-GP - Fragment 2
                     extraction 2"
                     /Transferred_Similarity="100.00%"
                     /label="Puro-F"
     misc_feature    608..908
                     /note="color: #cc0000; direction: RIGHT; rBG-pA; rabbit
                     beta-globin polyadenylation signal"
                     /modified_by="hbeyer"
                     /Transferred_From="DDPCR203.1"
                     /Transferred_Similarity="100.00%"
                     /label="rabbit beta-globin polyadenylation signal"
     primer_bind     complement(690..709)
                     /note="Rabbit beta-globin polyA region, reverse primer"
                     /Transferred_From="Digestion of pSBbi-GP - Fragment 2
                     extraction 2"
                     /Transferred_Similarity="100.00%"
                     /label="Bglob-pA-R"
     polyA_site      755..810
                     /note="rabbit beta-globin polyadenylation signal"
                     /Transferred_From="Digestion of pSBbi-GP - Fragment 2
                     extraction 1"
                     /Transferred_Similarity="100.00%"
                     /modified_by="hbeyer"
                     /label="beta-globin poly(A) signal"
     primer_bind     complement(809..828)
                     /note="Rabbit beta-globin polyA, reverse primer. Also 
                     called rb-glob-pA-term-R"
                     /Transferred_From="Digestion of pSBbi-GP - Fragment 2
                     extraction 1"
                     /Transferred_Similarity="100.00%"
                     /label="rbglobpA-R"
     misc_feature    919..960
                     /note="3'-proxITR; color: #cc0000; modified region
                     proximal to 3'-ITR - contains CTCF binding sites"
                     /modified_by="hbeyer"
                     /Transferred_From="DDPCR203.1"
                     /Transferred_Similarity="100.00%"
                     /label="modified region proximal to 3'-ITR - contains CTCF
                     binding sites"
     misc_feature    961..1185
                     /note="3'-ITR; Sleeping Beauty inverted tandem repeat;
                     color: #cc00cc"
                     /modified_by="hbeyer"
                     /Transferred_From="DDPCR203.1"
                     /Transferred_Similarity="100.00%"
                     /label="Sleeping Beauty inverted tandem repeat"
     misc_feature    1186..1189
                     /note="color: #cc0000; tata"
                     /modified_by="hbeyer"
                     /Transferred_From="DDPCR203.1"
                     /Transferred_Similarity="100.00%"
                     /label="TATA"
     rep_origin      complement(1373..1961)
                     /direction="LEFT"
                     /note="high-copy-number ColE1/pMB1/pBR322/pUC origin of 
                     replication"
                     /Transferred_From="Digestion of pSBbi-GP - Fragment 2
                     extraction 1"
                     /Transferred_Similarity="100.00%"
                     /label="ori"
     primer_bind     complement(1453..1472)
                     /note="pBR322 origin, forward primer"
                     /Transferred_From="Digestion of pSBbi-GP - Fragment 2
                     extraction 1"
                     /Transferred_Similarity="100.00%"
                     /label="pBR322ori-F"
     CDS             complement(2132..2992)
                     /codon_start=1
                     /gene="bla"
                     /product="beta-lactamase"
                     /note="confers resistance to ampicillin, carbenicillin,
                     and related antibiotics"
                     /Transferred_Translation="MSIQHFRVALIPFFAAFCLPVFAHPETLVKVK
                     DAEDQLGARVGYIELDLNSGKILESFRPEERFPMMSTFKVLLCGAVLSRIDAGQEQLG
                     RRIHYSQNDLVEYSPVTEKHLTDGMTVRELCSAAITMSDNTAANLLLTTIGGPKELTA
                     FLHNMGDHVTRLDRWEPELNEAIPNDERDTTMPVAMATTLRKLLTGELLTLASRQQLI
                     DWMEADKVAGPLLRSALPAGWFIADKSGAGERGSRGIIAALGPDGKPSRIVVIYTTGS
                     QATMDERNRQIAEIGASLIKHW"
                     /Transferred_From="Digestion of pSBbi-GP - Fragment 2
                     extraction 1"
                     /Transferred_Similarity="100.00%"
                     /modified_by="hbeyer"
                     /label="AmpR"
     ORF             complement(2132..2992)
                     /Genetic_code="Standard"
                     /Reading_frame=2
                     /created_by="ORF Finder"
                     /label="ORF 67 (frame 2)"
     primer_bind     2755..2774
                     /note="Ampicillin resistance gene, reverse primer"
                     /Transferred_From="Digestion of pSBbi-GP - Fragment 2
                     extraction 1"
                     /Transferred_Similarity="100.00%"
                     /label="Amp-R"
     promoter        complement(2993..3097)
                     /gene="bla"
                     /Transferred_From="Digestion of pSBbi-GP - Fragment 2
                     extraction 1"
                     /Transferred_Similarity="100.00%"
                     /label="AmpR promoter"
     misc_feature    3213..3216
                     /note="color: #cc0000; tata"
                     /modified_by="hbeyer"
                     /Transferred_From="DDPCR203.1"
                     /Transferred_Similarity="100.00%"
                     /label="TATA"
     misc_feature    3217..3441
                     /note="5'-ITR; Sleeping Beauty inverted tandem repeat;
                     color: #cc00cc"
                     /modified_by="hbeyer"
                     /Transferred_From="DDPCR203.1"
                     /Transferred_Similarity="100.00%"
                     /label="Sleeping Beauty inverted tandem repeat"
     misc_feature    3447..3488
                     /note="5'-proxITR; color: #cc0000; modified region
                     proximal to 5'-ITR - contains CTCF binding sites"
                     /modified_by="hbeyer"
                     /Transferred_From="DDPCR203.1"
                     /Transferred_Similarity="100.00%"
                     /label="modified region proximal to 5'-ITR - contains CTCF
                     binding sites"
     polyA_signal    3529..3753
                     /note="bovine growth hormone polyadenylation signal"
                     /Transferred_From="Digestion of pSBbi-GP - Fragment 2
                     extraction 1"
                     /Transferred_Similarity="100.00%"
                     /label="bGH poly(A) signal"
     primer_bind     3742..3759
                     /note="Bovine growth hormone terminator, reverse primer. 
                     Also called BGH reverse"
                     /Transferred_From="Digestion of pSBbi-GP - Fragment 2
                     extraction 1"
                     /Transferred_Similarity="100.00%"
                     /label="BGH-rev"
     ORF             complement(3818..4816)
                     /Genetic_code="Standard"
                     /Reading_frame=3
                     /created_by="ORF Finder"
                     /label="ORF 65 (frame 3)"
     CDS             complement(3821..3847)
                     /gene="HA-Tag"
                     /Transferred_From="pKM022 PCR Product (reversed)"
                     /Transferred_Similarity="100.00%"
                     /modified_by="hbeyer"
                     /label="HA-tag"
     CDS             complement(3848..4147)
                     /gene="PIF6(1-100)"
                     /Transferred_From="pKM022 PCR Product (reversed)"
                     /Transferred_Similarity="100.00%"
                     /modified_by="hbeyer"
                     /label="PIF6(APB)"
     CDS             complement(4184..4816)
                     /gene="TetR"
                     /Transferred_From="pKM022 PCR Product (reversed)"
                     /Transferred_Similarity="100.00%"
                     /modified_by="hbeyer"
                     /label="TetR"
     misc_feature    complement(4837..5463)
                     /gene="IRES"
                     /Transferred_From="pKM022 PCR Product (reversed)"
                     /Transferred_Similarity="100.00%"
                     /modified_by="hbeyer"
                     /label="IRES"
     ORF             complement(5485..7881)
                     /Genetic_code="Standard"
                     /Reading_frame=1
                     /created_by="ORF Finder"
                     /label="ORF 61 (frame 1)"
     CDS             complement(5488..5508)
                     /gene="NLS"
                     /Transferred_From="pKM022 PCR Product (reversed)"
                     /Transferred_Similarity="100.00%"
                     /modified_by="hbeyer"
                     /label="NLS"
     CDS             complement(5509..5892)
                     /gene="VP16"
                     /Transferred_From="pKM022 PCR Product (reversed)"
                     /Transferred_Similarity="100.00%"
                     /modified_by="hbeyer"
                     /label="VP16"
     CDS             complement(5932..7881)
                     /gene="PhyB (1-650)"
                     /Transferred_From="pKM022 PCR Product (reversed)"
                     /Transferred_Similarity="100.00%"
                     /modified_by="hbeyer"
                     /label="PhyB(N)"
     promoter        complement(7920..9101)
                     /note="strong constitutive promoter for human elongation 
                     factor EF-1-alpha"
                     /Transferred_From="Digestion of pSBbi-GP - Fragment 2
                     extraction 2"
                     /Transferred_Similarity="100.00%"
                     /label="EF-1-alpha promoter"
     primer_bind     complement(7952..7972)
                     /note="Human elongation factor-1a promoter, forward
                     primer"
                     /Transferred_From="Digestion of pSBbi-GP - Fragment 2
                     extraction 2"
                     /Transferred_Similarity="100.00%"
                     /label="EF1a-F"
     promoter        9109..9720
                     /note="RPBSA; RPBSA promoter; color: #cc0000; constitutive
                     promoter; direction: RIGHT"
                     /Transferred_From="DDPCR203.1"
                     /Transferred_Similarity="100.00%"
                     /label="RPBSA promoter"
     promoter        9109..9543
                     /note="RPL13a Promoter; color: #cc0000; direction: RIGHT"
                     /Transferred_From="DDPCR203.1"
                     /Transferred_Similarity="100.00%"
                     /label="RPL13a Promoter"
     exon            9543..9595
                     /note="RPL41 exon1; color: #cc0000; direction: RIGHT"
                     /Transferred_From="DDPCR203.1"
                     /Transferred_Similarity="100.00%"
                     /label="RPL41 exon1"
     intron          9596..9710
                     /note="RPL41 intron1; color: #cc0000; direction: RIGHT"
                     /Transferred_From="DDPCR203.1"
                     /Transferred_Similarity="100.00%"
                     /label="RPL41 intron1"
     exon            9711..9720
                     /note="RPL41 exon2; color: #cc0000; direction: RIGHT"
                     /Transferred_From="DDPCR203.1"
                     /Transferred_Similarity="100.00%"
                     /label="RPL41 exon2"
     ORF             9734..590
                     /Genetic_code="Standard"
                     /Reading_frame=2
                     /created_by="ORF Finder"
                     /label="ORF 27 (frame 2)"
ORIGIN      
        1 acaagcccac ggtgcgcctc gccacccgcg acgacgtccc cagggccgta cgcaccctcg
       61 ccgccgcgtt cgccgactac cccgccacgc gccacaccgt cgatccggac cgccacatcg
      121 agcgggtcac cgagctgcaa gaactcttcc tcacgcgcgt cgggctcgac atcggcaagg
      181 tgtgggtcgc ggacgacggc gccgcggtgg cggtctggac cacgccggag agcgtcgaag
      241 cgggggcggt gttcgccgag atcggcccgc gcatggccga gttgagcggt tcccggctgg
      301 ccgcgcagca acagatggaa ggcctcctgg cgccgcaccg gcccaaggag cccgcgtggt
      361 tcctggccac cgtcggcgtc tcgcccgacc accagggcaa gggtctgggc agcgccgtcg
      421 tgctccccgg agtggaggcg gccgagcgcg ccggggtgcc cgccttcctg gagacctccg
      481 cgccccgcaa cctccccttc tacgagcggc tcggcttcac cgtcaccgcc gacgtcgagg
      541 tgcccgaagg accgcgcacc tggtgcatga cccgcaagcc cggtgcctga ttcgaaggcc
      601 tgtcgtgaat tcactcctca ggtgcaggct gcctatcaga aggtggtggc tggtgtggcc
      661 aatgccctgg ctcacaaata ccactgagat ctttttccct ctgccaaaaa ttatggggac
      721 atcatgaagc cccttgagca tctgacttct ggctaataaa ggaaatttat tttcattgca
      781 atagtgtgtt ggaatttttt gtgtctctca ctcggaagga catatgggag ggcaaatcat
      841 ttaaaacatc agaatgagta tttggtttag agtttggcaa catatgccat atgctggctg
      901 ccatgaacta gctactcggg accccttacc gaaacatcgc cgcattctgc agaggagtcg
      961 agtgtatgta aacttctgac ccactgggaa tgtgatgaaa gaaataaaag ctgaaatgaa
     1021 tcattctctc tactattatt ctgatatttc acattcttaa aataaagtgg tgatcctaac
     1081 tgacctaaga cagggaattt ttactaggat taaatgtcag gaattgtgaa aaagtgagtt
     1141 taaatgtatt tggctaaggt gtatgtaaac ttccgacttc aactgtatag ggatccgctt
     1201 cctcgctcac tgactcgctg cgctcggtcg ttcggctgcg gcgagcggta tcagctcact
     1261 caaaggcggt aatacggtta tccacagaat caggggataa cgcaggaaag aacatgtgag
     1321 caaaaggcca gcaaaaggcc aggaaccgta aaaaggccgc gttgctggcg tttttccata
     1381 ggctccgccc ccctgacgag catcacaaaa atcgacgctc aagtcagagg tggcgaaacc
     1441 cgacaggact ataaagatac caggcgtttc cccctggaag ctccctcgtg cgctctcctg
     1501 ttccgaccct gccgcttacc ggatacctgt ccgcctttct cccttcggga agcgtggcgc
     1561 tttctcatag ctcacgctgt aggtatctca gttcggtgta ggtcgttcgc tccaagctgg
     1621 gctgtgtgca cgaacccccc gttcagcccg accgctgcgc cttatccggt aactatcgtc
     1681 ttgagtccaa cccggtaaga cacgacttat cgccactggc agcagccact ggtaacagga
     1741 ttagcagagc gaggtatgta ggcggtgcta cagagttctt gaagtggtgg cctaactacg
     1801 gctacactag aagaacagta tttggtatct gcgctctgct gaagccagtt accttcggaa
     1861 aaagagttgg tagctcttga tccggcaaac aaaccaccgc tggtagcggt ggtttttttg
     1921 tttgcaagca gcagattacg cgcagaaaaa aaggatctca agaagatcct ttgatctttt
     1981 ctacggggtc tgacgctcag tggaacgaaa actcacgtta agggattttg gtcatgagat
     2041 tatcaaaaag gatcttcacc tagatccttt taaattaaaa atgaagtttt aaatcaatct
     2101 aaagtatata tgagtaaact tggtctgaca gttaccaatg cttaatcagt gaggcaccta
     2161 tctcagcgat ctgtctattt cgttcatcca tagttgcctg actccccgtc gtgtagataa
     2221 ctacgatacg ggagggctta ccatctggcc ccagtgctgc aatgataccg cgagacccac
     2281 gctcaccggc tccagattta tcagcaataa accagccagc cggaagggcc gagcgcagaa
     2341 gtggtcctgc aactttatcc gcctccatcc agtctattaa ttgttgccgg gaagctagag
     2401 taagtagttc gccagttaat agtttgcgca acgttgttgc cattgctaca ggcatcgtgg
     2461 tgtcacgctc gtcgtttggt atggcttcat tcagctccgg ttcccaacga tcaaggcgag
     2521 ttacatgatc ccccatgttg tgcaaaaaag cggttagctc cttcggtcct ccgatcgttg
     2581 tcagaagtaa gttggccgca gtgttatcac tcatggttat ggcagcactg cataattctc
     2641 ttactgtcat gccatccgta agatgctttt ctgtgactgg tgagtactca accaagtcat
     2701 tctgagaata gtgtatgcgg cgaccgagtt gctcttgccc ggcgtcaata cgggataata
     2761 ccgcgccaca tagcagaact ttaaaagtgc tcatcattgg aaaacgttct tcggggcgaa
     2821 aactctcaag gatcttaccg ctgttgagat ccagttcgat gtaacccact cgtgcaccca
     2881 actgatcttc agcatctttt actttcacca gcgtttctgg gtgagcaaaa acaggaaggc
     2941 aaaatgccgc aaaaaaggga ataagggcga cacggaaatg ttgaatactc atactcttcc
     3001 tttttcaata ttattgaagc atttatcagg gttattgtct catgagcgga tacatatttg
     3061 aatgtattta gaaaaataaa caaatagggg ttccgcgcac atttccccga aaagtgccac
     3121 ctgatgcggt gtgaaatacc gcacagatgc gtaaggagaa aataccgcat caggaaattg
     3181 taagcgttaa tattttgtta aaattggatc cctatacagt tgaagtcgga agtttacata
     3241 cacttaagtt ggagtcatta aaactcgttt ttcaactact ccacaaattt cttgttaaca
     3301 aacaatagtt ttggcaagtc agttaggaca tctactttgt gcatgacaca agtcattttt
     3361 ccaacaattg tttacagaca gattatttca cttataattc actgtatcac aattccagtg
     3421 ggtcagaagt ttacatacac taagttcgac tcctctgcag aatgcggcga tgtttcggta
     3481 aggggtccgc tatctagtag gcccagctgg ttctttccgc ctcagaagcc atagagccca
     3541 ccgcatcccc agcatgcctg ctattgtctt cccaatcctc ccccttgctg tcctgcccca
     3601 ccccaccccc cagaatagaa tgacacctac tcagacaatg cgatgcaatt tcctcatttt
     3661 attaggaaag gacagtggga gtggcacctt ccagggtcaa ggaaggcacg ggggaggggc
     3721 aaacaacaga tggctggcaa ctagaaggca cagtcgaggc tgatcagcga gctctagaga
     3781 attgatcccc aagcttggcc tgacggcctg acaggcctta agcgtaatct ggaacatcgt
     3841 atgggtagtc aacatgttta ttgctttcca acatgtttgt ttcatgggca gcagcaacat
     3901 gactttgtgg aacaacctgc gtgtccccga gatttgtgat ggcaccacca ccaccatgga
     3961 tgatactctt catgaaatcc tcgttatact ctgcctcata caaatccatg atcgatttgg
     4021 tacgttgatt atgcagagaa acgttggatc tttggccctt tgcaagaatc tggccattct
     4081 caaacacaag ctccatatac tcttgatcgc ttaacctgca acaataatcg gttggtaaga
     4141 acatcatacc agcactacca gcactaccag cactatcgag cgcgcggctg tacgcggacc
     4201 cactttcaca tttaagttgt ttttctaatc cgcatatgat caattcaagg ccgaataaga
     4261 aggctggctc tgcaccttgg tgatcaaata attcgatagc ttgtcgtaat aatggcggca
     4321 tactatcagt agtaggtgtt tccctttctt ctttagcgac ttgatgctct tgatcttcca
     4381 atacgcaacc taaagtaaaa tgccccacag cgctgagtgc atataatgca ttctctagtg
     4441 aaaaaccttg ttggcataaa aaggctaatt gattttcgag agtttcatac tgtttttctg
     4501 taggccgtgt acctaaatgt acttttgctc catcgcgatg acttagtaaa gcacatctaa
     4561 aacttttagc gttattacgt aaaaaatctt gccagctttc cccttctaaa gggcaaaagt
     4621 gagtatggtg cctatctaac atctcaatgg ctaaggcgtc gagcaaagcc cgcttatttt
     4681 ttacatgcca atacaatgta ggctgctcta cacctagctt ctgggcgagt ttacgggttg
     4741 ttaaaccttc gattccgacc tcattaagca gctctaatgc gctgttaatc actttacttt
     4801 tatctaatct agacatatga attcgcggcc gcaatccaat tcgctttatg ataacaatct
     4861 gtgattgtca ccataagcag ccacaataaa ataaaaggaa acacggacac ccaaagtagt
     4921 cggttccgcc acggacttgc gcgttacgac aggccaatca ctggtttgtg accacctgct
     4981 ccgaggttgg gattagccgc attcaggggc cggaggattc ttatgtagct caataggctc
     5041 ttcacacctt gttcacaact agcgtcccat ggcgttagcc ataggtaggc cgccaacgca
     5101 gcctggacca ccgtcaccgg tgagggatgt ccagactcat cagcctaagc tacactctgg
     5161 ggttgagtgc tgagcgcaac gcatcgaaga ttccgaggtg gtactgggct tctcgaagta
     5221 cataagcgga taacggatcc gtcgctttca accacgcaag cagtctatac gacatcaccg
     5281 gggaaacaga agtgcttgtt cgtggtggta ctggtttgta cccccttcta ttgaacttgg
     5341 ttttgtgcgt ctaagttacg ggaagggagt ataaaacagg cgtacaaggg taccgcaata
     5401 ccggagtact agccgccacg tgggcctctg gggtgggtac aaccccagag ctgttttaag
     5461 cttgggctgc aggtcgactc tagatcacac cttccgcttt ttcttgggcc caccgtactc
     5521 gtcaattcca agggcatcgg taaacatctg ctcaaactcg aagtcggcca tatccagagc
     5581 gccgtagggg gcggagtcgt ggggggtaaa tcccggaccc ggggaatccc cgtcccccaa
     5641 catgtccaga tcgaaatcgt ctagcgcgtc ggcatgcgcc atcgccacgt cctcgccgtc
     5701 taagtggagc tcgtccccca ggctgacatc ggtcgggggg gccgtcgaca gtctgcgcgt
     5761 gtgtcccgcg gggagaaagg acaggcgcgg agccgccagc cccgcctctt cgggggcgtc
     5821 gtcgtccggg agatcgagca ggccctcgat ggtagacccg taattgtttt tcgtacgcgc
     5881 gcggctgtac gcggaaccag cactaccagc actaccagca ctatcgaatt cacctaactc
     5941 atcaatcccc tgttcccccg ccatatccct acatggctga accacaccat ccacaacttt
     6001 agagttcata gccgcctcag attctttaaa agagtctctc agaataagct ggagcgagtg
     6061 aatcgcatcc atttccgcag tttcccatgg ctgactccgg ctcttaacaa cttcaagaaa
     6121 agcctgaaag gacgaacgag gatgcattcg ttgcccatca tctttatcct ccggatgatg
     6181 cttagcgcct ccccatttga tttctttcgc agtgtgagat cgaaaccaaa aaagaaagtc
     6241 tctttttgtg atatatgcaa ctgccatacc gcacacagca tcccctaacg cagctgcacc
     6301 gggatacccc gcatcgccta aactatcagt gcttaatccg gttgaatccg catgattcgc
     6361 aagcaaccac tccacaacat cttttatctg aacttcacta ggagcaacac ccaacgggta
     6421 atacttcccg tggtaaagaa atgctgcacc gtcacatttc actaagtcca tgatactggg
     6481 actctgtgta acaattccag caggcgagtc acgcagaagc atatcacata acagtgtctg
     6541 cgttctcaaa acgcgtttct ctgacatttg caaagctaac tgcaattcca tgtttaactg
     6601 taaaccgaaa gcctgcatca aaaactcaca agcatacctt agcggaaacg gtatgcagcg
     6661 agaagaagtg tgatggcaaa caaccaaacc ccaaagcctc atcgagcttc ttccactagc
     6721 tacattgctc ccatcatctt catttccatt gattataacc gccattgcta aagacgcaat
     6781 agatcccatg ttagccatat actgagagtg acaaccatga ggagccctaa gagtagaacc
     6841 aaccaagcac atagactgag ttagcctatc gtcctggacc acaagaacag gtgtggcatt
     6901 gcaatctact atcattcgga cacggttctg cttaaacaag aaccttgacg cttgaggaat
     6961 atcagtagca ggataatgca gtccaatata aggctctaaa tcatctcgtt tactctcagc
     7021 tacaacttct ccatgctcat cttcatgaaa cttataaacc ataacacgat cataaccagt
     7081 caagtccctc acactttcca cgacagtgtc acacaaaagc ttaatatctc caccaggaag
     7141 agcctgtaac tgagaaatcg cacgaaccgc gagtttctgc gattgaacag caccagcaat
     7201 agaaagcgca ggatcttcag ttctagctgg ctctaaatca ataacaacac caacatcaat
     7261 cctatgaaga atggcgtaaa acggtttacc agtattcttg gaatggatcc aaaccggatt
     7321 taacaaggta atctctcgag caacgaaagc acgctcgagt agaatcgagc tcgaagaagt
     7381 gaacaaagat ctcacatcag ttcccatagc tagaatctca ggtttctcaa gagtaggaac
     7441 agattgaggc ataatcccta acatttctct ggcgttttca ctgtaaccga tgatccggaa
     7501 actggattca tcgacggcga tcatacatcc gaaaggctga atgtaaccac ctcgctggat
     7561 tcgagagaga taagctgtga tctgttgctc aggtacagag gaaccgtacg tcgtcgtttt
     7621 gagtgattgt gagtagtcga atgatttccc tgattcgccg gattgttcga aaacggcgtg
     7681 gagtcttgcg tcgacggtgt actgttgaat tgctttgctc attgattcag tgttgcttct
     7741 tggtctgaga gatttcgttc ccgacgattg agcttgttct cctcctcttc ggttattagg
     7801 agtgtgactt gacgacggtt cttcttctcc gccacggcca ccgccacggc caccgccact
     7861 acccccgact ccggaaacca tggtggcctc agaggccaga ggccagcttg gggtagtttt
     7921 cacgacacct taaatggaag aaaaaaactt tgaaccactg tctgaggctt gagaatgaac
     7981 caagatccaa actcaaaaag ggcaaattcc aaggagaatt acatcaagtg ccaagctggc
     8041 ctaacttcag tctccaccca ctcagtatgg ggaaactcca tcgcataaaa cccctccccc
     8101 caacctaaag acgacgtact ccaaaagctc gagaactaat cgaggtgcct ggacggcgcc
     8161 cggtactccg tggagtcaca tgaagcgacg gctgaggacg gaaaggccct tttcctttgt
     8221 gtgggtgact cacccgcccg ctctcccgag cgccgcgtcc tccattttga gctccctgca
     8281 gcagggccgg gaagcggcca tctttccgct cacgcaactg gtgccgaccg ggccagcctt
     8341 gccgcccagg gcggggcgat acacggcggc gcgaggccag gcaccagagc aggccggcca
     8401 gcttgagact acccccgtcc gattctcggt ggccgcgctc gcaggccccg cctcgccgaa
     8461 catgtgcgct gggacgcacg ggccccgtcg ccgcccgcgg ccccaaaaac cgaaatacca
     8521 gtgtgcagat cttggcccgc atttacaaga ctatcttgcc agaaaaaaag cgtcgcagca
     8581 ggtcatcaaa aattttaaat ggctagagac ttatcgaaag cagcgagaca ggcgcgaagg
     8641 tgccaccaga ttcgcacgcg gcggccccag cgcccaagcc aggcctcaac tcaagcacga
     8701 ggcgaagggg ctccttaagc gcaaggcctc gaactctccc acccacttcc aacccgaagc
     8761 tcgggatcaa gaatcacgta ctgcagccag gggcgtggaa gtaattcaag gcacgcaagg
     8821 gccataaccc gtaaagaggc caggcccgcg ggaaccacac acggcactta cctgtgttct
     8881 ggcggcaaac ccgttgcgaa aaagaacgtt cacggcgact actgcactta tatacggttc
     8941 tcccccaccc tcgggaaaaa ggcggagcca gtacacgaca tcactttccc agtttacccc
     9001 gcgccacctt ctctaggcac cggttcaatt gccgacccct ccccccaact tctcggggac
     9061 tgtgggcgat gtgcgctctg cccactgacg ggcaccggag cctctaggcg agaccctgtc
     9121 tcacaaaata aagtaagccc ggactgagtg cggaaaggcg ggcctggcgg gtctggtctc
     9181 cccatgcggg ccaccagagg ccctgcagcc ttcagtcgct tgaaggggta atggcgcttc
     9241 cactcacaaa catggcggac agagcgtgtg aacgagatga acagcccctc aaaaatatgg
     9301 ccgccgaggc tggacggccg tgccccagca gcaccgcctc cgcgccccac gtgatctctc
     9361 gccgggcaca gcgctgaccg cggaggtcca accggaagaa tgtccggatt ggacattcgg
     9421 aagagggccc gccttccctg gggaatctct gcgcacgcgc agaacgcttc gaccaatgaa
     9481 aacacaggaa gccgtccgcg caaccgcgtt gcgtcacttc tgccgcccct gtttcaaggt
     9541 atatagccgt agacggaact tcgcctttct ctcggcctta gcgccatttt tttgggtgag
     9601 tgttttttgg ttcctgcgtt gggattccgt gtacaatcca tagacatctg acctcggcac
     9661 ttagcatcat cacagcaaac taactgtagc ctttctctct ttccctgtag aaacctctgc
     9721 acctgaggcc accatgaccg agt
//
